Addgene plasmid #110685: pCHSU71.2-2.2
Purpose: Expression of a fungal biosynthetic gene cluster
Depositing lab: Ronald Davis. Depositing organization: Stanford University. Publication: HEx: A heterologous expression platform for the discovery of fungal natural products. Harvey CJB, Tang M, Schlecht U, Horecka J, Fischer CR, Lin HC, Li J, Naughton B, Cherry J, Miranda M, Li YF, Chu AM, Hennessy JR, Vandova GA, Inglis D, Aiyar RS, Steinmetz LM, Davis RW, Medema MH, Sattely E, Khosla C, St Onge RP, Tang Y, Hillenmeyer ME. Sci Adv. 2018 Apr 11;4(4):eaar5459. doi: 10.1126/sciadv.aar5459. eCollection 2018 Apr. PubMed 29651464.
Backbone
  Vector backbone: pCHINT2A
  Vector type: Yeast Expression
  Selectable markers: URA3
Growth in bacteria
  Bacterial resistance: Ampicillin, 100 μg/mL
  Growth temperature: 37°C
  Growth strain: DH5alpha
  Copy number: High Copy
Gene/Insert
  Gene/Insert name: S_cerevisiae_ADH2-ORF1, S_bayanus_ADH2-ORF2, PCK1-ORF3, MLS1-ORF4 (alt name: Tailoring genes for cluster PKS24)
  Species: Talaromyces cellulolyticus
  Cloning method: Unknown
Terms and licenses: Academic/Nonprofit Terms; Industry Terms: Not Available to Industry
Depositor comments: Insert sizes: 1464, 1851, 660, 1551
How to cite: pCHSU71.2-2.2 was a gift from Ronald Davis (Addgene plasmid # 110685 ; http://n2t.net/addgene:110685 ; RRID:Addgene_110685)
