[The description below was written by a language model from this plasmid's Addgene catalogue record and pLannotate feature annotations shown in this document.]
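Description:
pCHSU71.2-2.2 is a yeast expression plasmid of about 14.3 kb built on the pCHINT2A backbone and designed to express part of a fungal biosynthetic gene cluster in Saccharomyces cerevisiae. It is an E. coli–yeast shuttle vector. A high-copy ColE1/pUC-type origin and the β-lactamase gene (ampicillin resistance) support propagation in bacteria. The 2μ origin provides episomal, multicopy maintenance in yeast, and URA3 under its own promoter allows selection by uracil prototrophy and counterselection with 5-FOA. Remnants of a pBluescript-type polylinker, a T3 promoter, and small rop and bom fragments are carried over from the parental cloning vectors.

The payload consists of four open reading frames described as the tailoring genes of cluster PKS24 from Talaromyces cellulolyticus, with recorded insert sizes of 1464, 1851, 660 and 1551 bp. Each ORF has its own yeast promoter: S. cerevisiae ADH2, S. bayanus ADH2, PCK1 and MLS1, respectively. These promoters come from genes that are generally repressed by glucose and induced once it is depleted, so the four enzymes should be expressed together late in culture. Using a different promoter for each gene also limits repeated sequence within the plasmid.

Automated annotation does not identify the fungal ORFs or the promoters. It marks only an ADH2 terminator and short fragments matching the yeast genes GRS2 and CTR2, which probably reflect yeast genomic sequence flanking the regulatory elements rather than intended coding payload. The individual enzyme functions are not stated. The two sequence records are essentially identical, differing by one nucleotide in length. The plasmid belongs to a heterologous expression platform for discovering fungal natural products. As it carries only the tailoring genes, it is presumably used with a separate construct encoding the core synthase of the cluster.
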