Features (pLannotate 1.2.2; 15 found; start..end, strand, type, name):
    492..551     +  misc_feature   MCS (fragment): pBluescript multiple cloning site
    786..815     -  CDS            rop (fragment): Rop protein, which maintains plasmids at low copy number; rop
    816..841     -  CDS            rop (fragment): Rop protein, which maintains plasmids at low copy number; rop
    909..2251    +  rep_origin     2μ ori: yeast 2μ plasmid origin of replication
   2278..2382    +  promoter       AmpR promoter: bla
   2383..3243    +  CDS            AmpR: β-lactamase; bla; confers resistance to ampicillin, carbenicillin, and related antibiotics
   3414..4002    +  rep_origin     ori: high-copy-number ColE1/pMB1/pBR322/pUC origin of replication
   4341..4359    +  promoter       T3 promoter: promoter for bacteriophage T3 RNA polymerase
   4372..4395    +  misc_feature   MCS (fragment): pBluescript multiple cloning site
   4393..4749    +  CDS            GRS2 (fragment): SYG2_YEAST - Experimental evidence at protein level: Swiss-Prot protein existence level 1. Catalyzes the ATP-dependent ligation of glycine to the 3'-end of its cognate tRNA, via the formation of an aminoacyl-adenylate intermediate (Gly-AMP) (PubMed:23816885). Also produces diadenosine tetraphosphate (Ap4A), a universal pleiotropic signaling molecule needed for cell regulation pathways, by direct condensation of 2 ATPs. Thereby, may play a special role in Ap4A homeostasis (By similarity). From Saccharomyces cerevisiae (strain ATCC 204508 / S288c) (Baker's yeast).
   6948..7115    -  CDS            CTR2 (fragment): CTR2_YEAST - Experimental evidence at protein level: Swiss-Prot protein existence level 1. Provides bioavailable copper via mobilization of vacuolar copper stores and export to the cytoplasm. From Saccharomyces cerevisiae (strain ATCC 204508 / S288c) (Baker's yeast).
   8507..8558    -  misc_feature   bom (fragment): basis of mobility region from pBR322
   8637..9440    -  CDS            URA3: orotidine-5'-phosphate decarboxylase, required for uracil biosynthesis; S. cerevisiae URA3; yeast auxotrophic marker, counterselectable with 5-fluoroorotic acid (5-FOA)
   9441..9656    -  promoter       URA3 promoter: S. cerevisiae URA3
  12560..12859   -  terminator     ADH2 terminator: transcription terminator for the S. cerevisiae alcohol dehydrogenase 2 (ADH2) gene
>Addgene plasmid #110685 | pCHSU71.2-2.2 | addgene full sequence | sequence record 297977 | Addgene NGS Result
GTTAATAGTTGATAGTTGATTGTATGCTTTTTGTAGCTTGATATTCTATTTACCAAGAAGAAACAAGAAG
TGATAAAAACAACAAGAGAGCAGTAGTAAGAGTATTTCGAGTGTGAAAAAAGTCGCTACTGGCACTCTAT
TTATATGTGATAGGCATGCTATAGCTTTACCAAAAAGTGAACCCCATTTCTATGCTCTCCTCTGCCTTTT
TTTTTTTTTTTTTTTCATTCTCTCAATCTGAAATTCTCTTATTTCTCCAACTTATAAGTTGGAGATGCCC
GGTGTTCCGGCAGAGGAGATCAGTCTCGTGAAGTGGATGGTTTCCCGCCTGCGGGCAAAACGTCATAACA
TTTTTATGAGCGAAAGCCGTTAATGAAGACAAAATCCCTTAATTAAAACATTAGAATGGTGATTAGAAAG
GCAGGATTAATCAGTTACACAGGCTGTAACCGGAGAGACGGATCATAAGGCAATTTTTAGATATTAATTA
ATCTAGAACTAGTGGATCCCCCGGGCTGCAGGAATTCGATATCAAGCTTATCGATACCGTCATTTAAATG
CTTGCTACGATCTTGGGCATAAGCCTGGTTCAATACCCGCGCTTAAAGGGTAATTTCGAAAACAGCGAGT
GTCCGGTGTCCCAAATGGTTACAAAGTGCACCCTGTACGCTAGCACGACGGTTGCCACCTCATGCCCATT
CTTGGATAGACAGAAACAGGATTCCCTCGCCAATTTTCCAGCTTCTTTGCGTTGTATATTAGGGATAACA
GGGTAATGGCGCGCCGAGGTTTTCACCGTCATCACCGAAACGCGCTCACCGTCATCACCGAAACGCGCGA
GACGAAAGGGCCTCGTGATACGCCTATTTTTATAGGTTAATGTCATGATAATAATGGTTTCTTAGTATGA
TCCAATATCAAAGGAAATGATAGCATTGAAGGATGAGACTAATCCAATTGAGGAGTGGCAGCATATAGAA
CAGCTAAAGGGTAGTGCTGAAGGAAGCATACGATACCCCGCATGGAATGGGATAATATCACAGGAGGTAC
TAGACTACCTTTCATCCTACATAAATAGACGCATATAAGTACGCATTTAAGCATAAACACGCACTATGCC
GTTCTTCTCATGTATATATATATACAGGCAACACGCAGATATAGGTGCGACGTGAACAGTGAGCTGTATG
TGCGCAGCTCGCGTTGCATTTTCGGAAGCGCTCGTTTTCGGAAACGCTTTGAAGTTCCTATTCCGAAGTT
CCTATTCTCTAGAAAGTATAGGAACTTCAGAGCGCTTTTGAAAACCAAAAGCGCTCTGAAGACGCACTTT
CAAAAAACCAAAAACGCACCGGACTGTAACGAGCTACTAAAATATTGCGAATACCGCTTCCACAAACATT
GCTCAAAAGTATCTCTTTGCTATATATCTCTGTGCTATATCCCTATATAACCTACCCATCCACCTTTCGC
TCCTTGAACTTGCATCTAAACTCGACCTCTACATTTTTTATGTTTATCTCTAGTATTACTCTTTAGACAA
AAAAATTGTAGTAAGAACTATTCATAGAGTGAATCGAAAACAATACGAAAATGTAAACATTTCCTATACG
TAGTATATAGAGACAAAATAGAAGAAACCGTTCATAATTTTCTGACCAATGAAGAATCATCAACGCTATC
ACTTTCTGTTCACAAAGTATGCGCAATCCACATCGGTATAGAATATAATCGGGGATGCCTTTATCTTGAA
AAAATGCACCCGCAGCTTCGCTAGTAATCAGTAAACGCGGGAAGTGGAGTCAGGCTTTTTTTATGGAAGA
GAAAATAGACACCAAAGTAGCCTTCTTCTAACCTTAACGGACCTACAGTGCAAAAAGTTATCAAGAGACT
GCATTATAGAGCGCACAAAGGAGAAAAAAAGTAATCTAAGATGCTTTGTTAGAAAAATAGCGCTCTCGGG
ATGCATTTTTGTAGAACAAAAAAGAAGTATAGATTCTTTGTTGGTAAAATAGCGCTCTCGCGTTGCATTT
CTGTTCTGTAAAAATGCAGCTCAGATTCTTTGTTTGAAAAATTAGCGCTCTCGCGTTGCATTTTTGTTTT
ACAAAAATGAAGCACAGATTCTTCGTTGGTAAAATAGCGCTTTCGCGTTGCATTTCTGTTCTGTAAAAAT
GCAGCTCAGATTCTTTGTTTGAAAAATTAGCGCTCTCGCGTTGCATTTTTGTTCTACAAAATGAAGCACA
GATGCTTCGTTCAGGTGGCACTTTTCGGGGAAATGTGCGCGGAACCCCTATTTGTTTATTTTTCTAAATA
CATTCAAATATGTATCCGCTCATGAGACAATAACCCTGATAAATGCTTCAATAATATTGAAAAAGGAAGA
GTATGAGTATTCAACATTTCCGTGTCGCCCTTATTCCCTTTTTTGCGGCATTTTGCCTTCCTGTTTTTGC
TCACCCAGAAACGCTGGTGAAAGTAAAAGATGCTGAAGATCAGTTGGGTGCACGAGTGGGTTACATCGAA
CTGGATCTCAACAGCGGTAAGATCCTTGAGAGTTTTCGCCCCGAAGAACGTTTTCCAATGATGAGCACTT
TTAAAGTTCTGCTATGTGGCGCGGTATTATCCCGTATTGACGCCGGGCAAGAGCAACTCGGTCGCCGCAT
ACACTATTCTCAGAATGACTTGGTTGAGTACTCACCAGTCACAGAAAAGCATCTTACGGATGGCATGACA
GTAAGAGAATTATGCAGTGCTGCCATAACCATGAGTGATAACACTGCGGCCAACTTACTTCTGACAACGA
TCGGAGGACCGAAGGAGCTAACCGCTTTTTTGCACAACATGGGGGATCATGTAACTCGCCTTGATCGTTG
GGAACCGGAGCTGAATGAAGCCATACCAAACGACGAGCGTGACACCACGATGCCTGTAGCAATGGCAACA
ACGTTGCGCAAACTATTAACTGGCGAACTACTTACTCTAGCTTCCCGGCAACAATTAATAGACTGGATGG
AGGCGGATAAAGTTGCAGGACCACTTCTGCGCTCGGCCCTTCCGGCTGGCTGGTTTATTGCTGATAAATC
TGGAGCCGGTGAGCGTGGGTCTCGCGGTATCATTGCAGCACTGGGGCCAGATGGTAAGCCCTCCCGTATC
GTAGTTATCTACACGACGGGGAGTCAGGCAACTATGGATGAACGAAATAGACAGATCGCTGAGATAGGTG
CCTCACTGATTAAGCATTGGTAACTGTCAGACCAAGTTTACTCATATATACTTTAGATTGATTTAAAACT
TCATTTTTAATTTAAAAGGATCTAGGTGAAGATCCTTTTTGATAATCTCATGACCAAAATCCCTTAACGT
GAGTTTTCGTTCCACTGAGCGTCAGACCCCGTAGAAAAGATCAAAGGATCTTCTTGAGATCCTTTTTTTC
TGCGCGTAATCTGCTGCTTGCAAACAAAAAAACCACCGCTACCAGCGGTGGTTTGTTTGCCGGATCAAGA
GCTACCAACTCTTTTTCCGAAGGTAACTGGCTTCAGCAGAGCGCAGATACCAAATACTGTTCTTCTAGTG
TAGCCGTAGTTAGGCCACCACTTCAAGAACTCTGTAGCACCGCCTACATACCTCGCTCTGCTAATCCTGT
TACCAGTGGCTGCTGCCAGTGGCGATAAGTCGTGTCTTACCGGGTTGGACTCAAGACGATAGTTACCGGA
TAAGGCGCAGCGGTCGGGCTGAACGGGGGGTTCGTGCACACAGCCCAGCTTGGAGCGAACGACCTACACC
GAACTGAGATACCTACAGCGTGAGCTATGAGAAAGCGCCACGCTTCCCGAAGGGAGAAAGGCGGACAGGT
ATCCGGTAAGCGGCAGGGTCGGAACAGGAGAGCGCACGAGGGAGCTTCCAGGGGGAAACGCCTGGTATCT
TTATAGTCCTGTCGGGTTTCGCCACCTCTGACTTGAGCGTCGATTTTTGTGATGCTCGTCAGGGGGGCGG
AGCCTATGGAAAAACGCCAGCAACGCGGCCTTTTTACGGTTCCTGGCCTTTTGCTGGCCTTTTGCTCACA
TGTTCTTTCCTGCGTTATCCCCTGATTCTGTGGATAACCGTATTAATTAATAGGGATAACAGGGTAATGT
GTAGATCAAGCCCTGAATTGCAAACGATTATGAAGTGACACGGGTGTTACGGCTTGCGTCCAGCCAGAGT
TTTTTAGGAGCATCAACGTTGCCCCTGGGGTGTAGTAACTCACCAGTGGCCGCCCACGTGATAGTATGCT
CCATAACCTCCAACTAGTTTCGTCTGTAAGGCGGGCAAAATATATCTTGTTTGAGTCTCGCCAAGCGCGC
AATTAACCCTCACTAAAGGGAACAAAAGCTGGAGCTCCACCGCGGTGGCGGCCGCATAGCGCCGATCAAA
GTATTTGTTACGACAATATCGAATAACGATGGCTTCCCCGCTATACTTAAGAGGATCTCGCAGGCTTTAC
GTAAAAGAGAGATATACTTTAAAATTGACGATTCCAATACTTCAATTGGTAAAAAATACGCCCGTAACGA
TGAATTGGGAACACCATTTGGTATCACCATAGATTTCGAAACTATAAAAGACCAAACGGTGACGTTAAGA
GAAAGAAATTCTATGAGGCAAGTAAGAGGCACTATTACTGATGTGATTTCGACCATTGACAAAATGCTTC
ACAACCCTGATGAATCGGACTGGGATAAATCAACATTTGGACTGTCGCCTGTTAAGATATAACTGAAAAA
AGAGGGGAATTTTTAGATACTGAAATGATATTTTAGAATAACCAGACTATATATAAGGATAAATTACAAA
AAATTAACTAATAGATAAGATTTAAATATAAAAGATATGCAACTAGAAAAGTCTTATCAATCTCCTTATG
CTATGGTTCTATGGCCTTCAAGAGACAAGGCTTCTTGTAGAGCTTGATCAACCTTCGATATTAGGATAGA
CTCATCTTCCAGTCCAGCACTGATTCTTATGATGTGCTTGGCTATCCCGTGAGACTCCGCCCAGTCGAGT
TCATAAGCGTGTGCCAACTGGGAATAAGGTAAGATCAGCGTAAAGTTGGCGCCGAGACTCGGGCCCTTGG
GTAGGTCAATAGCGTCGTAAAAACGAATCGCACTGTTAGGGTCTCTAAAGACGAGACTAAGTAAGGCCCC
GTATCCGCCACTGGGTCGACGGTATTGTTCATATAGGGATCGAGTGGCTACCATTGAAGGATGGTTCAGC
TGCAAAATTGACTCGCAGGATTTGAGCAAGTTGGCAATTGCTAGGGCGTTGGTATTCATTTTTCGTATGC
GGGTTGGAAAGTCGAGACAGTTGTGTAGAAGGACCTTTGCGTCCAAAGGAAACACGAGATCCTCATGTAG
TTCGTTGAGCTTCGACTTCAGCAAATCATACCATGGAGACTTTATGTTCAAAACTGCGCTTCCTCCCATA
ACATTGCAAGCCCCGCTGAAAGCCTTCGTTAAGCTAGTAATGACGACGTCAACATAGGGTAGGACATCCA
CATTGATGAATGTGCCTATTGTCTCATCACATACCACTGCGAAGTGATATTGATTTGCAAGACTACGAAT
GCGATGGAGGTCTGGCGTCGCGCATAGAGGATTCGACGGAACTTCGCAGAAGAGACTAGCGATCCGATTG
CCAGATGCTAGTGACGCTTCCAGCTGGTCCAATTCTTCTGATGTACCTTGAGAAAAGAATGTGAAACGCT
CATACTCACTCGCCCTAACACACCTAGGTGTCGATCCGTAGGGCCATCCGAACACAACTGCCTCAGAAGC
CTTCGCTGATCCTGGAGCAAGTATACTTGCCACACTGCGAATGGCACACATGCCTTTGGGGAAAAGGTAG
ACATCATCTGGATTGACTGCCTCTTGCCCAGGTTGATCTGACGTGACAAGTCTTGCAATAATTGTTGTAA
TGTCTTTTTTGGCGTCGGCATCGGAATCTTGCCACGGTTCCATAGGAATCGTTTCGCCATAGCTACCGGT
TTCACCGGTTTGTAGATCGGGGACTAACGAAACCGAGCTCATGAATTGGAATCTGTCCAGGCAAAATTGT
GCGTGGCGACTGGAGATTCCATCCCCCATCTCTCCCCAGAACTCATTCGCAGCGTCTTTGTCCTCCTGGG
AAAACAGAACAGCACTGAAGCGGGCCCAAGTTTGATTCGCTTGGGATACGTGTTGAGTAAGAGAGAAGGA
TACATCATGAACCATAATATTAGGCCCCTTTCTCTTGCGAATGTACGCGCAGCATCTCTTTGCCGCGTCC
TTGGAAGGAAAAACCATACATCGCGTATTCTCCGGGCTTCCCACCCTATCAAGAACAGCTTGGTTCAATT
TCTGCACAGTTGGGTGCTGATAGAACCTCGGATAGTAGATCTGCAATGCGTCGACAACAGCCTGATCATT
CGCCATTTTCTTAATTCTTTTATGTGCTTTTACTACTTTGTTTAGTTCAAAACAATAGTCGTTATTCTTA
GGTACTATAGCATAAGACAAGAAAAGAAAAATAAGGGACAAATAACATTAGCAGAAGTACGGTATATTTT
ACTGTTACTTATATACTTTCAAGAAGATGAGTTAAATCGGTAGCCAGTGTAGAAAAATAATAATAAGGGT
CATCGATCCTTCGCATTTTATTATCCAATTAAAGATACGAATCACGGCAAACTATATTCAAAGCTCATAG
ATAATCGTCGTAAGGCTGACACTGCAGAAGAAAAGTCATAATTTGAATACTAGCCGGTATGAAACTGTGA
TTGATTAACCTGGGGTTACCTAAAGAGAACATAAGTAATACTCATGACAGAATCAAAACACAATACAAAA
TTTATCCGAACCTCGGCCCGACTGCCGGCTCGCCGGGAAAGGGGACAACCGCTTCTATCCGTCGACTAAC
TTCATCGGCCCAATGGAGGTATCATCTCCATCTCCCATATGCATATCACTGTGGTCGTGGCCCGCATTTC
CTTCCATCTTGTGATTCATGCTATCCATCTTTTTTGAGTATCCAATTAACGAAGACGTTACCAGCTGATT
GAAGGTTCTCAAAGTGACTGTACTCCATGTTTTCTTATCATCCATGTAGTTATTTTTCAAACTGCAAATT
CAAGAAAAAGCCACGCGTGTGCACCTTTTTTTTCTCCTTCCAGTGCATTATGCAATAGACAGCACGAGTC
TTTGAAAAAGTAACTTATAAAACTGTATCAATTTTTAAACCTAAATAGATTCATAAACTATTCGTTAATA
TAAAGTGTTCTAAACTATGATGAAAAAATAAGCAGAAAAGACTAATAATTCTTAGTTAAAAGCACTTCAT
GTCTTCTTCAACACTAACATCCTTCCTCCCGTCTCTGTCCAGTCCAAAATCCCAAATTCTTCCGTGCTCA
CAATCTGCAAAATCCCATCAGACTGTAACTTTTCAACTTTCGCTTTGTAGCCACCACTTTCCCAAATGTC
ATTATGCACTGTAGCAACAAGCAATCCACCCATGACAGTCACACGGGCAAGTTCTCCTAACACCTCAGGT
CCGACGTGACCCTTGGTCAAGGTTCCCACACAAGTTACAACATCATAACTCCCATCAGCCTTATCAATCT
TCTCGTTCAGATTCGCCCTTTCAAGTTCCCGATACACGCCCTTTTTGCGCGCCGCTCCTAACATGCCCAC
GCTAAGATCCACGCCATCTAGAACGAATTTGTTCGCAAGGGTTGACTGGGCCAAACAGTCGCCCACCAGA
CCAGTGCCGCAGCCGGCATCGAAGATCTTGAGTGCTTCCGAGGAGCTAGGTGAGAGGTTGTTAACAATCG
CCTCCACGCAGCGCCGGGGAGAAGCGTAGCCATTCGCATTATCTGCATCATAGACGTCGGCCCATTCATC
ATACAGATTTTCCGCTTCCGAGCTCTCATTCAGAGCGTATGCGCGCCGGAGAAAATGATGAACACGTAAA
TCGGAAGTGTTAGGAGGATGAGACATGTTGTTATTTTATTATGGAATAATTAGTTGCGTGAGTTTGGTTT
TTTTTTTTTATTTTTGAGTTAAACAAATATAATTATTGTTTAAGCTGAAATAAAGATATATATGTATATC
TGGGAAAGGCTGTTGGTTATCTGTCTTACTTCTGTATATTTAAGAAGTAAGTAGAAATACTGATTACACA
TGGAAGAGAAGTTACACACATTACAAAGACTTCTCTGCCCTTATATACCTTTTTTTTGTGGTCTTCTATA
CTCTGCCCAATGTTGCTATCCCCAGCCAAGCCTTACTTAATACACAAACGTACCATTGTCCAACCAGAAG
CGTCTAAGCTTTACAATCCTGTTTGGGCCCTTTATCCGCCTATCCATAATGTTAAGCAGCCTAAAACTTG
CTAGTCTAGCCGGCATCTTTCCCTTGTATAACTTAAAATACCCGGAGCTTCAGTGATATGTAGAACACAG
CCGCGCCGGATGAAAGGAAGCTCGGTTTTTTCCTATCCTGATGCGGTATTTTCTCCTTACGCATCTGTGC
GGTATTTCACACCGCATAGGGTAATAACTGATATAATTAAATTGAAGCTCTAATTTGTGAGTTTAGTATA
CATGCATTTACTTATAATACAGTTTTTTAGTTTTGCTGGCCGCATCTTCTCAAATATGCTTCCCAGCCTG
CTTTTCTGTAACGTTCACCCTCTACCTTAGCATCCCTTCCCTTTGCAAATAGTCCTCTTCCAACAATAAT
AATGTCAGATCCTGTAGAGACCACATCATCCACGGTTCTATACTGTTGACCCAATGCGTCTCCCTTGTCA
TCTAAACCCACACCGGGTGTCATAATCAACCAATCGTAACCTTCATCTCTTCCACCCATGTCTCTTTGAG
CAATAAAGCCGATAACAAAATCTTTGTCGCTCTTCGCAATGTCAACAGTACCCTTAGTATATTCTCCAGT
AGATAGGGAGCCCTTGCATGACAATTCTGCTAACATCAAAAGGCCTCTAGGTTCCTTTGTTACTTCTTCT
GCCGCCTGCTTCAAACCGCTAACAATACCTGGGCCCACCACACCGTGTGCATTCGTAATGTCTGCCCATT
CTGCTATTCTGTATACACCCGCAGAGTACTGCAATTTGACTGTATTACCAATGTCAGCAAATTTTCTGTC
TTCGAAGAGTAAAAAATTGTACTTGGCGGATAATGCCTTTAGCGGCTTAACTGTGCCCTCCATGGAAAAA
TCAGTCAAGATATCCACATGTGTTTTTAGTAAACAAATTTTGGGACCTAATGCTTCAACTAACTCCAGTA
ATTCCTTGGTGGTACGAACATCCAATGAAGCACACAAGTTTGTTTGCTTTTCGTGCATGATATTAAATAG
CTTGGCAGCAACAGGACTAGGATGAGTAGCAGCACGTTCCTTATATGTAGCTTTCGACATGATTTATCTT
CGTTTCCTGCAGGTTTTTGTTCTGTGCAGTTGGGTTAAGAATACTGGGCAATTTCATGTTTCTTCAACAC
TACATATGCGTATATATACCAATCTAAGTCTGTGCTCCTTCCTTCGTTCTTCCTTCTGTTCGGAGATTAC
CGAATCAAAAAAATTTCAAGGAAACCGAAATCAAAAAAAAGAATAAAAAAAAAATGATGAATTGAATTGA
ATGAGTTATGTCCTTCGCGCACTGATTCATCTTTGAAACTAAATTTGTATATTGTTTGTCAGAAATAGGA
CCTGATATCCTCCTTTTAAACAGTTGATGAGAACCTTTTTCGCAAGTTCAAGGTGCTCTAATTTTTAAAA
TTTTTACTTTTCGCGACACAATAAAGTCTTCACGACGCTAAACTATTAGTGCACATAATGTAGTTACTTG
GACGCTGTTCAATAATGTATAAAATTTATTTCCTTTGCATTACGTACATTATATAACCAAATCTTAAAAA
TATAGAAATATGATATGTGTATAATAATATAAGCAAAATTTACGTATCTTTGCTTATAATATAGCTTTAA
TGTTCTTTAGGTATTATTTAAGAGCGATTTGTTCAGTATGAAACTCGAAGAACAGCATCTTGTTTACATT
TTCTTTCAACAGCGCCTCGAAGCACTTTCTTATCCAGCTTGGCTGAGCTATTGAGCGGCCAGTCAGCAAG
CTCTAATTGCGCAAGTGTATAAACTGCGCCTAGAATGTACTCCGAGCCAAGATGGGCTAAGACGCCATGG
ATAATCGCTTGTGCAGCTGATTCGCTTGCGTTTGATGGGAAATGATTTGAAGAGCTCAGCTCCGTTTTTG
TGAGATGGCTATGCCCTTTGTCTGTGGTTGTTGATGGCAGTGATTTCAACACAGCAACGGGCATCTCTCC
GTAGTCGACATCAGGTACACCGATGACTGTTGCCTGGACGCCGAAAGAATCCTTTATATACCCTTCAATT
ACCGGAGGGAAAAGTCCAATCCCTCTGCACTTGATTGTATCTTTTATCCTTCCGACTACGTATACCACCC
CGTCATCATCCATCACCGCCCAATCACCGGTTCGAAACCAGCGCCCCTGGGCGTCTTCATAGAAACTGGA
ACTTGACACATTGCCGAGATAGCTATGAATCAGCACAGGAGAAGACACGTGAAGTTCTCCTCGGACCCCC
CTAGGCACAGGCGTTCGAGATGATTCCTTGGCCGAACAAATCTTTGCTTTGGTTCCCGGCAACGCGCGAC
CAATGCCCGTATCGCCGCTTTCCAACATCGGAAGCGAGGCCAAGGTGTTATCTGCAACTGAGAAGCCAAA
CATTGGCGAACCTTCTGAAGCGCCCCAATGAGGAACAAACCGACGCGGCTTCAAGGCTTGTCGAGCGCTA
CGAATGAGCTCCTTGTCGGACACATCACCCGCTGGGGAAATGAACAAGATCTCGTGTTCGAGCGAGTGAT
TCTGCTGCACAAATTCGGTTACTAGAGCGCGAAGCTGCGTCGGCAGTATCATGAGATGCGTCCCTCGCTC
CGCCTTCAAGCCCTCTATCGATGCTGCTGGATCAAAAAAAGGGGATGTAAAGATGACGCTGCCGCCCGCG
ATCCACGAACTTAGACAACCCAAATAGCACAATGGGCGGAAGAGACTAGTGGTCACCAGAAACCTCGCCG
CCTGCGACCAGCTGCTATATGCGAATGCGTGGTGCCCCTCAATTTCGGCGTGGATATTGGCAAACGTAAG
GCAACAACCCTTTGGCGTACTGGTTGTGCCGGATGTGAACATGATCAGAGCTGGATTCGTAGGTGGCGAC
ACGGATGGTGGAGGAGACGATGAGGAATTTGCCGGGTAGGTCAAGTGTGATAGTGATGACCACCTTTCGC
TGCAGGCTCCGGCGTTTCCACCGCAAATGAGCCAAATGACTGCGTTCTTCTCTCCCACGTCGTTCACCAC
CCAAGACTTCGTGTCTATCCCGTCACCGAGGACCACGACCTTTGGTTTCAACAGTTTGTAAACCTCATTC
AGTTCTTTCGTTCGCGCCAACAGGGAAGGCTCTACTGGAGCAAAAACGGCTCCAATCCTCCAACATGTCA
ACAGAAGAAGGGTCCACTCGACTGCGTAATTGTTGCCAATGAAAGAAGCCACTACATCACTCTCGCGGAC
ACCCTTTTCATAAAGAATGGTTGCCAAGTTCTCAACGGCAGTGACAAGTTGCTCGTAGGAGCATCGGAAC
CCAACATCGGCGGATGACGAACCGGGAGATGATTTAGAGGGCGCGAAAAGATTAGATAGGTGTCCCGGGG
GTTGATGACGAGATACAAGAGCCAATCTTGAAGCCTGATGGCGGGCACCAAGAGAGAGCAATTGCCAAAA
GTTGGCAGGGGAAGGCGAGGCTGGGCCACCGTCCGCTGTTGAAAGAAGCTGTGAATGGGTCATTTTGTAT
TGTATTTTGAGGATAGAGTTGACAGTTGATAGTATGCTTAATATAGCTTGATATACTTATATACTAAGTA
GAAACAAGAGAATTGTAACCTGAAAAAGGGAGAAGACCACTAACAAGACAGATTTTGAGATAAACAGGGT
GGCAATGGCCACTCTATTTATACGCACCCAGTATGCTTGATCTGACCGACTGTGTGTGAGTGTGTGACAT
AAGGGAACTAACTCCATTTGCGCTGTGCTGTACCTTTTTTTTTTCTTCCATTAAACCTGCGATGCTCTTA
ATTTCCCCAACTTGCAAGTTGGAGATGGCCGTTGTTCCGGTGGTAGGTCAGGCCGGTGGAAAATGGGTAG
TTTCGTGTCTATGGGTTAAAAAAAACGTCATTTTTGGGCGCATGCCGTTGATGGAGACAAAAATCCCTTA
ATTAAGCATCAGCATAGGTGATTAGAAAGAAAGGTTTGACCAGATAAAGGCTGTGTCACTGGAGAACTGG
ATCGTGAGGGTTCAATAATTGAAATTATAGGGTGGACGTCAAGACGAAAAGTGAAAAATTACATCCGTAT
AGAATTATATAACTTGATGAGATGAGATGAGTAAATGACAGAAGAATTACCGTTTCATCATTGAACTTCG
ATCATTTCAATGCTGGCATGCGAAGGAAAATGAGAAATATCGAGGGAGACGATTCAGAGGAGCAGGACAA
ACTATAACCGACTGTTTGTTGGAGGATGCCGTACATAACGAACACTGCTGAAGCTACCATGTCTACAGTT
TAGAGGAATGGGTACAACTCACAGGCGAGGGATGGTGTTCACTCGTGCTAGCAAACGCGGTGGGAGCAAA
AAGTAGAATATTATCTTTTATTCGTGAAACTTCGAACACTGTCATCTAAAGATGCTATATACTAATATAG
GCATACTTGATAATGAAAACTATAAATCGTAAAGACATAAGAGATCCGCTTACTCGCCGTCACGCTTGCC
CTCCACAAGAGCCAAGTCTACCTCTGTCTCAACTGCGTCGTAGGCCTCGTTCAACAGTCTCACAAGATCC
TCAAACTCGTCGTCTGATGCATTATAAGGAGGCGCAAGTATGACATGGTCCCCCTTGAAACCGTCCGCTG
TGCCCGCCCCGGGATAAATTGACAGGTGGCGGCGGAAAGCCTCATCAACCAGCTTCCACGTAAAGCGAAG
GGCTGGCGGAAAGGGCTCCTTAGTGGCCCGATTCTGGACAAATTCGATTCCCCAGAACAGGCCCCTCCCG
CGGATATTCCCGACATACTTGCGCTGGCCTATTGTTGCATTCAGGGCCGCCTCGAACCATCGCCCCTTGG
CCGCACAGCGAGCGACAAGGCCATCCCGGCGAAGCACTTTCTGCACGGCTAGGGCGGCGGCACAACCCAC
GGCATGGGCCTGATAGGTATGCGAATGAACAAAGTAGGAGCTGCCACTCTGCAGCCCGCGGATCACCTTT
TCGTGCGCCAACACGGCTCCCATGGGGGCGTATCCTCCTCCCAGCCCCTTACCCATGGTGAGCAGGTCCG
GATACACGCCCGGGCCCTCCTGCTCAAACGCGAAATACGTGCCCGTCCGGCCACTACCGCACATGACTTC
GTCGAGGATGAGCAGGATGCCGTACCTGTCACACAGCCGGCGGACACCTTGGTAGTAGCCCTTTGGGGCC
GTGATGCATCCCGCTGTGGCGCCTCCTACAGGCTCCGCCACGAAGGCGATGACCGTTTCAGGCCCGACAG
ACTGGAACTGTTCATCAAGCTCCTGGACAAGCCTCGCGCTGTACTCTTCCTCGGATTCTCCCTCGAGTTG
CCCGCGGTAGGCATAGGTTGCGCTCACGTAGCTCACGTTATTCAAGACCAACGCATCCAGGAAAGGCGCC
CGTCTTGACACATGGCTCGACACACTCAGCGCGCCGACTGTGTTGCCATGGTATGCGCGCTGCCGGGACA
CGAGTCGGGTTCGCTGCGGTTGGCCGATCTCAACGTAGTACTGTCTTGCGAGCTTGAGAGCGGAATCCAT
AGCCTCGCTGCCGGATGAGACAAAGAACGCTCGAGAGAGCCCATGTGGGTTTCCCTGAAGAATTTCGTTC
GCTAAGGCTTCGGCGACGGGGGTTGTGAATGCCACGGTGTGCGTGTAGGACACCTTGGACATCTGCTCCT
GAACAGCAGCCAGCACCTCAGGGTTGCCATGCCCGATGATGGCGACGGCCGCACCAGTACACCCATCAAG
GACACGCCGACCAGTACCGAAAGTCACATAGGAACCCTCAGCAGATACCACCGTCGGAGGGATGGAGATG
AGCGAGTTGTGCAGAACGTGGGATGCCTCAAGATCTAGCTGGCCATTGGTGCCGTTAATCTCCTTTTTCT
CTGATGGGCTGGTTCCCGTCTGGGTTTGAGTATCGGAAACCATTGTGTATTACGATATA
