Features (pLannotate 1.2.2; 14 found; start..end, strand, type, name):
   1965..2264    +  terminator     ADH2 terminator: transcription terminator for the S. cerevisiae alcohol dehydrogenase 2 (ADH2) gene
   5169..5384    +  promoter       URA3 promoter: S. cerevisiae URA3
   5385..6188    +  CDS            URA3: orotidine-5'-phosphate decarboxylase, required for uracil biosynthesis; S. cerevisiae URA3; yeast auxotrophic marker, counterselectable with 5-fluoroorotic acid (5-FOA)
   6267..6318    +  misc_feature   bom (fragment): basis of mobility region from pBR322
   7710..7877    +  CDS            CTR2 (fragment): CTR2_YEAST - Experimental evidence at protein level: Swiss-Prot protein existence level 1. Provides bioavailable copper via mobilization of vacuolar copper stores and export to the cytoplasm. From Saccharomyces cerevisiae (strain ATCC 204508 / S288c) (Baker's yeast).
  10076..10432   -  CDS            GRS2 (fragment): SYG2_YEAST - Experimental evidence at protein level: Swiss-Prot protein existence level 1. Catalyzes the ATP-dependent ligation of glycine to the 3'-end of its cognate tRNA, via the formation of an aminoacyl-adenylate intermediate (Gly-AMP) (PubMed:23816885). Also produces diadenosine tetraphosphate (Ap4A), a universal pleiotropic signaling molecule needed for cell regulation pathways, by direct condensation of 2 ATPs. Thereby, may play a special role in Ap4A homeostasis (By similarity). From Saccharomyces cerevisiae (strain ATCC 204508 / S288c) (Baker's yeast).
  10430..10453   -  misc_feature   MCS (fragment): pBluescript multiple cloning site
  10466..10484   -  promoter       T3 promoter: promoter for bacteriophage T3 RNA polymerase
  10823..11411   -  rep_origin     ori: high-copy-number ColE1/pMB1/pBR322/pUC origin of replication
  11582..12442   -  CDS            AmpR: β-lactamase; bla; confers resistance to ampicillin, carbenicillin, and related antibiotics
  12443..12547   -  promoter       AmpR promoter: bla
  12574..13916   -  rep_origin     2μ ori: yeast 2μ plasmid origin of replication
  13984..14016   +  CDS            rop (fragment): Rop protein, which maintains plasmids at low copy number; rop
  14251..14311   -  misc_feature   MCS (fragment): pBluescript multiple cloning site
>Addgene plasmid #110685 | pCHSU71.2-2.2 | analyzer sequence | sequence record 208211
TATCTAAAAATTGCCTTATGATCCGTCTCTCCGGTTACAGCCTGTGTAACTGATTAATCCTGCCTTTCTA
ATCACCATTCTAATGTTTTAATTAAGGGATTTTGTCTTCATTAACGGCTTTCGCTCATAAAAATGTTATG
ACGTTTTGCCCGCAGGCGGGAAACCATCCACTTCACGAGACTGATCTCCTCTGCCGGAACACCGGGCATC
TCCAACTTATAAGTTGGAGAAATAAGAGAATTTCAGATTGAGAGAATGAAAAAAAAAAAAAAAAAAAAGG
CAGAGGAGAGCATAGAAATGGGGTTCACTTTTTGGTAAAGCTATAGCATGCCTATCACATATAAATAGAG
TGCCAGTAGCGACTTTTTTCACACTCGAAATACTCTTACTACTGCTCTCTTGTTGTTTTTATCACTTCTT
GTTTCTTCTTGGTAAATAGAATATCAAGCTACAAAAAGCATACAATCAACTATCAACTATTAACTATATC
GTAATACACAATGGTTTCCGATACTCAAACCCAGACGGGAACCAGCCCATCAGAGAAAAAGGAGATTAAC
GGCACCAATGGCCAGCTAGATCTTGAGGCATCCCACGTTCTGCACAACTCGCTCATCTCCATCCCTCCGA
CGGTGGTATCTGCTGAGGGTTCCTATGTGACTTTCGGTACTGGTCGGCGTGTCCTTGATGGGTGTACTGG
TGCGGCCGTCGCCATCATCGGGCATGGCAACCCTGAGGTGCTGGCTGCTGTTCAGGAGCAGATGTCCAAG
GTGTCCTACACGCACACCGTGGCATTCACAACCCCCGTCGCCGAAGCCTTAGCGAACGAAATTCTTCAGG
GAAACCCACATGGGCTCTCTCGAGCGTTCTTTGTCTCATCCGGCAGCGAGGCTATGGATTCCGCTCTCAA
GCTCGCAAGACAGTACTACGTTGAGATCGGCCAACCGCAGCGAACCCGACTCGTGTCCCGGCAGCGCGCA
TACCATGGCAACACAGTCGGCGCGCTGAGTGTGTCGAGCCATGTGTCAAGACGGGCGCCTTTCCTGGATG
CGTTGGTCTTGAATAACGTGAGCTACGTGAGCGCAACCTATGCCTACCGCGGGCAACTCGAGGGAGAATC
CGAGGAAGAGTACAGCGCGAGGCTTGTCCAGGAGCTTGATGAACAGTTCCAGTCTGTCGGGCCTGAAACG
GTCATCGCCTTCGTGGCGGAGCCTGTAGGAGGCGCCACAGCGGGATGCATCACGGCCCCAAAGGGCTACT
ACCAAGGTGTCCGCCGGCTGTGTGACAGGTACGGCATCCTGCTCATCCTCGACGAAGTCATGTGCGGTAG
TGGCCGGACGGGCACGTATTTCGCGTTTGAGCAGGAGGGCCCGGGCGTGTATCCGGACCTGCTCACCATG
GGTAAGGGGCTGGGAGGAGGATACGCCCCCATGGGAGCCGTGTTGGCGCACGAAAAGGTGATCCGCGGGC
TGCAGAGTGGCAGCTCCTACTTTGTTCATTCGCATACCTATCAGGCCCATGCCGTGGGTTGTGCCGCCGC
CCTAGCCGTGCAGAAAGTGCTTCGCCGGGATGGCCTTGTCGCTCGCTGTGCGGCCAAGGGGCGATGGTTC
GAGGCGGCCCTGAATGCAACAATAGGCCAGCGCAAGTATGTCGGGAATATCCGCGGGAGGGGCCTGTTCT
GGGGAATCGAATTTGTCCAGAATCGGGCCACTAAGGAGCCCTTTCCGCCAGCCCTTCGCTTTACGTGGAA
GCTGGTTGATGAGGCTTTCCGCCGCCACCTGTCAATTTATCCCGGGGCGGGCACAGCGGACGGTTTCAAG
GGGGACCATGTCATACTTGCGCCTCCTTATAATGCATCAGACGACGAGTTTGAGGATCTTGTGAGACTGT
TGAACGAGGCCTACGACGCAGTTGAGACAGAGGTAGACTTGGCTCTTGTGGAGGGCAAGCGTGACGGCGA
GTAAGCGGATCTCTTATGTCTTTACGATTTATAGTTTTCATTATCAAGTATGCCTATATTAGTATATAGC
ATCTTTAGATGACAGTGTTCGAAGTTTCACGAATAAAAGATAATATTCTACTTTTTGCTCCCACCGCGTT
TGCTAGCACGAGTGAACACCATCCCTCGCCTGTGAGTTGTACCCATTCCTCTAAACTGTAGACATGGTAG
CTTCAGCAGTGTTCGTTATGTACGGCATCCTCCAACAAACAGTCGGTTATAGTTTGTCCTGCTCCTCTGA
ATCGTCTCCCTCGATATTTCTCATTTTCCTTCGCATGCCAGCATTGAAATGATCGAAGTTCAATGATGAA
ACGGTAATTCTTCTGTCATTTACTCATCTCATCTCATCAAGTTATATAATTCTATACGGATGTAATTTTT
CACTTTTCGTCTTGACGTCCACCCTATAATTTCAATTATTGAACCCTCACGATCCAGTTCTCCAGTGACA
CAGCCTTTATCTGGTCAAACCTTTCTTTCTAATCACCTATGCTGATGCTTAATTAAGGGATTTTTGTCTC
CATCAACGGCATGCGCCCAAAAATGACGTTTTTTTTAACCCATAGACACGAAACTACCCATTTTCCACCG
GCCTGACCTACCACCGGAACAACGGCCATCTCCAACTTGCAAGTTGGGGAAATTAAGAGCATCGCAGGTT
TAATGGAAGAAAAAAAAAAGGTACAGCACAGCGCAAATGGAGTTAGTTCCCTTATGTCACACACTCACAC
ACAGTCGGTCAGATCAAGCATACTGGGTGCGTATAAATAGAGTGGCCATTGCCACCCTGTTTATCTCAAA
ATCTGTCTTGTTAGTGGTCTTCTCCCTTTTTCAGGTTACAATTCTCTTGTTTCTACTTAGTATATAAGTA
TATCAAGCTATATTAAGCATACTATCAACTGTCAACTCTATCCTCAAAATACAATACAAAATGACCCATT
CACAGCTTCTTTCAACAGCGGACGGTGGCCCAGCCTCGCCTTCCCCTGCCAACTTTTGGCAATTGCTCTC
TCTTGGTGCCCGCCATCAGGCTTCAAGATTGGCTCTTGTATCTCGTCATCAACCCCCGGGACACCTATCT
AATCTTTTCGCGCCCTCTAAATCATCTCCCGGTTCGTCATCCGCCGATGTTGGGTTCCGATGCTCCTACG
AGCAACTTGTCACTGCCGTTGAGAACTTGGCAACCATTCTTTATGAAAAGGGTGTCCGCGAGAGTGATGT
AGTGGCTTCTTTCATTGGCAACAATTACGCAGTCGAGTGGACCCTTCTTCTGTTGACATGTTGGAGGATT
GGAGCCGTTTTTGCTCCAGTAGAGCCTTCCCTGTTGGCGCGAACGAAAGAACTGAATGAGGTTTACAAAC
TGTTGAAACCAAAGGTCGTGGTCCTCGGTGACGGGATAGACACGAAGTCTTGGGTGGTGAACGACGTGGG
AGAGAAGAACGCAGTCATTTGGCTCATTTGCGGTGGAAACGCCGGAGCCTGCAGCGAAAGGTGGTCATCA
CTATCACACTTGACCTACCCGGCAAATTCCTCATCGTCTCCTCCACCATCCGTGTCGCCACCTACGAATC
CAGCTCTGATCATGTTCACATCCGGCACAACCAGTACGCCAAAGGGTTGTTGCCTTACGTTTGCCAATAT
CCACGCCGAAATTGAGGGGCACCACGCATTCGCATATAGCAGCTGGTCGCAGGCGGCGAGGTTTCTGGTG
ACCACTAGTCTCTTCCGCCCATTGTGCTATTTGGGTTGTCTAAGTTCGTGGATCGCGGGCGGCAGCGTCA
TCTTTACATCCCCTTTTTTTGATCCAGCAGCATCGATAGAGGGCTTGAAGGCGGAGCGAGGGACGCATCT
CATGATACTGCCGACGCAGCTTCGCGCTCTAGTAACCGAATTTGTGCAGCAGAATCACTCGCTCGAACAC
GAGATCTTGTTCATTTCCCCAGCGGGTGATGTGTCCGACAAGGAGCTCATTCGTAGCGCTCGACAAGCCT
TGAAGCCGCGTCGGTTTGTTCCTCATTGGGGCGCTTCAGAAGGTTCGCCAATGTTTGGCTTCTCAGTTGC
AGATAACACCTTGGCCTCGCTTCCGATGTTGGAAAGCGGCGATACGGGCATTGGTCGCGCGTTGCCGGGA
ACCAAAGCAAAGATTTGTTCGGCCAAGGAATCATCTCGAACGCCTGTGCCTAGGGGGGTCCGAGGAGAAC
TTCACGTGTCTTCTCCTGTGCTGATTCATAGCTATCTCGGCAATGTGTCAAGTTCCAGTTTCTATGAAGA
CGCCCAGGGGCGCTGGTTTCGAACCGGTGATTGGGCGGTGATGGATGATGACGGGGTGGTATACGTAGTC
GGAAGGATAAAAGATACAATCAAGTGCAGAGGGATTGGACTTTTCCCTCCGGTAATTGAAGGGTATATAA
AGGATTCTTTCGGCGTCCAGGCAACAGTCATCGGTGTACCTGATGTCGACTACGGAGAGATGCCCGTTGC
TGTGTTGAAATCACTGCCATCAACAACCACAGACAAAGGGCATAGCCATCTCACAAAAACGGAGCTGAGC
TCTTCAAATCATTTCCCATCAAACGCAAGCGAATCAGCTGCACAAGCGATTATCCATGGCGTCTTAGCCC
ATCTTGGCTCGGAGTACATTCTAGGCGCAGTTTATACACTTGCGCAATTAGAGCTTGCTGACTGGCCGCT
CAATAGCTCAGCCAAGCTGGATAAGAAAGTGCTTCGAGGCGCTGTTGAAAGAAAATGTAAACAAGATGCT
GTTCTTCGAGTTTCATACTGAACAAATCGCTCTTAAATATATACCTAAAGAACATTAAAGCTATATTATA
AGCAAAGATACGTAAATTTTGCTTATATTATTATACACATATCATATTTCTATATTTTTAAGATTTGGTT
ATATAATGTACGTAATGCAAAGGAAATAAATTTTATACATTATTGAACAGCGTCCAAGTAACTACATTAT
GTGCACTAATAGTTTAGCGTCGTGAAGACTTTATTGTGTCGCGAAAAGTAAAAATTTTAAAAATTAGAGC
ACCTTGAACTTGCGAAAAAGGTTCTCATCAACTGTTTAAAAGGAGGATATCAGGTCCTATTTCTGACAAA
CAATATACAAATTTAGTTTCAAAGATGAATCAGTGCGCGAAGGACATAACTCATTCAATTCAATTCATCA
TTTTTTTTTTATTCTTTTTTTTGATTTCGGTTTCTTTGAAATTTTTTTGATTCGGTAATCTCCGAACAGA
AGGAAGAACGAAGGAAGGAGCACAGACTTAGATTGGTATATATACGCATATGTAGTGTTGAAGAAACATG
AAATTGCCCAGTATTCTTAACCCAACTGCACAGAACAAAAACCTGCAGGAAACGAAGATAAATCATGTCG
AAAGCTACATATAAGGAACGTGCTGCTACTCATCCTAGTCCTGTTGCTGCCAAGCTATTTAATATCATGC
ACGAAAAGCAAACAAACTTGTGTGCTTCATTGGATGTTCGTACCACCAAGGAATTACTGGAGTTAGTTGA
AGCATTAGGTCCCAAAATTTGTTTACTAAAAACACATGTGGATATCTTGACTGATTTTTCCATGGAGGGC
ACAGTTAAGCCGCTAAAGGCATTATCCGCCAAGTACAATTTTTTACTCTTCGAAGACAGAAAATTTGCTG
ACATTGGTAATACAGTCAAATTGCAGTACTCTGCGGGTGTATACAGAATAGCAGAATGGGCAGACATTAC
GAATGCACACGGTGTGGTGGGCCCAGGTATTGTTAGCGGTTTGAAGCAGGCGGCAGAAGAAGTAACAAAG
GAACCTAGAGGCCTTTTGATGTTAGCAGAATTGTCATGCAAGGGCTCCCTATCTACTGGAGAATATACTA
AGGGTACTGTTGACATTGCGAAGAGCGACAAAGATTTTGTTATCGGCTTTATTGCTCAAAGAGACATGGG
TGGAAGAGATGAAGGTTACGATTGGTTGATTATGACACCCGGTGTGGGTTTAGATGACAAGGGAGACGCA
TTGGGTCAACAGTATAGAACCGTGGATGATGTGGTCTCTACAGGATCTGACATTATTATTGTTGGAAGAG
GACTATTTGCAAAGGGAAGGGATGCTAAGGTAGAGGGTGAACGTTACAGAAAAGCAGGCTGGGAAGCATA
TTTGAGAAGATGCGGCCAGCAAAACTAAAAAACTGTATTATAAGTAAATGCATGTATACTAAACTCACAA
ATTAGAGCTTCAATTTAATTATATCAGTTATTACCCTATGCGGTGTGAAATACCGCACAGATGCGTAAGG
AGAAAATACCGCATCAGGATAGGAAAAAACCGAGCTTCCTTTCATCCGGCGCGGCTGTGTTCTACATATC
ACTGAAGCTCCGGGTATTTTAAGTTATACAAGGGAAAGATGCCGGCTAGACTAGCAAGTTTTAGGCTGCT
TAACATTATGGATAGGCGGATAAAGGGCCCAAACAGGATTGTAAAGCTTAGACGCTTCTGGTTGGACAAT
GGTACGTTTGTGTATTAAGTAAGGCTTGGCTGGGGATAGCAACATTGGGCAGAGTATAGAAGACCACAAA
AAAAAGGTATATAAGGGCAGAGAAGTCTTTGTAATGTGTGTAACTTCTCTTCCATGTGTAATCAGTATTT
CTACTTACTTCTTAAATATACAGAAGTAAGACAGATAACCAACAGCCTTTCCCAGATATACATATATATC
TTTATTTCAGCTTAAACAATAATTATATTTGTTTAACTCAAAAATAAAAAAAAAAAACCAAACTCACGCA
ACTAATTATTCCATAATAAAATAACAACATGTCTCATCCTCCTAACACTTCCGATTTACGTGTTCATCAT
TTTCTCCGGCGCGCATACGCTCTGAATGAGAGCTCGGAAGCGGAAAATCTGTATGATGAATGGGCCGACG
TCTATGATGCAGATAATGCGAATGGCTACGCTTCTCCCCGGCGCTGCGTGGAGGCGATTGTTAACAACCT
CTCACCTAGCTCCTCGGAAGCACTCAAGATCTTCGATGCCGGCTGCGGCACTGGTCTGGTGGGCGACTGT
TTGGCCCAGTCAACCCTTGCGAACAAATTCGTTCTAGATGGCGTGGATCTTAGCGTGGGCATGTTAGGAG
CGGCGCGCAAAAAGGGCGTGTATCGGGAACTTGAAAGGGCGAATCTGAACGAGAAGATTGATAAGGCTGA
TGGGAGTTATGATGTTGTAACTTGTGTGGGAACCTTGACCAAGGGTCACGTCGGACCTGAGGTGTTAGGA
GAACTTGCCCGTGTGACTGTCATGGGTGGATTGCTTGTTGCTACAGTGCATAATGACATTTGGGAAAGTG
GTGGCTACAAAGCGAAAGTTGAAAAGTTACAGTCTGATGGGATTTTGCAGATTGTGAGCACGGAAGAATT
TGGGATTTTGGACTGGACAGAGACGGGAGGAAGGATGTTAGTGTTGAAGAAGACATGAAGTGCTTTTAAC
TAAGAATTATTAGTCTTTTCTGCTTATTTTTTCATCATAGTTTAGAACACTTTATATTAACGAATAGTTT
ATGAATCTATTTAGGTTTAAAAATTGATACAGTTTTATAAGTTACTTTTTCAAAGACTCGTGCTGTCTAT
TGCATAATGCACTGGAAGGGGAAAAAAAAGGTGCACACGCGTGGCTTTTTCTTGAATTTGCAGTTTGAAA
AATAACTACATGGATGATAAGAAAACATGGAGTACAGTCACTTTGAGAACCTTCAATCAGCTGGTAACGT
CTTCGTTAATTGGATACTCAAAAAAGATGGATAGCATGAATCACAAGATGGAAGGAAATGCGGGCCACGA
CCACAGTGATATGCATATGGGAGATGGAGATGATACCTCCATTGGGCCGATGAAGTTAGTCGACGGATAG
AAGCGGTTGTCCCCTTTCCCGGCGAGCCGGCAGTCGGGCCGAGGTTCGGATAAATTTTGTATTGTGTTTT
GATTCTGTCATGAGTATTACTTATGTTCTCTTTAGGTAACCCCAGGTTAATCAATCACAGTTTCATACCG
GCTAGTATTCAAATTATGACTTTTCTTCTGCAGTGTCAGCCTTACGACGATTATCTATGAGCTTTGAATA
TAGTTTGCCGTGATTCGTATCTTTAATTGGATAATAAAATGCGAAGGATCGATGACCCTTATTATTATTT
TTCTACACTGGCTACCGATTTAACTCATCTTCTTGAAAGTATATAAGTAACAGTAAAATATACCGTACTT
CTGCTAATGTTATTTGTCCCTTATTTTTCTTTTCTTGTCTTATGCTATAGTACCTAAGAATAACGACTAT
TGTTTTGAACTAAACAAAGTAGTAAAAGCACATAAAAGAATTAAGAAAATGGCGAATGATCAGGCTGTTG
TCGACGCATTGCAGATCTACTATCCGAGGTTCTATCAGCACCCAACTGTGCAGAAATTGAACCAAGCTGT
TCTTGATAGGGTGGGAAGCCCGGAGAATACGCGATGTATGGTTTTTCCTTCCAAGGACGCGGCAAAGAGA
TGCTGCGCGTACATTCGCAAGAGAAAGGGGCCTAATATTATGGTTCATGATGTATCCTTCTCTCTTACTC
AACACGTATCCCAAGCGAATCAAACTTGGGCCCGCTTCAGTGCTGTTCTGTTTTCCCAGGAGGACAAAGA
CGCTGCGAATGAGTTCTGGGGAGAGATGGGGGATGGAATCTCCAGTCGCCACGCACAATTTTGCCTGGAC
AGATTCCAATTCATGAGCTCGGTTTCGTTAGTCCCCGATCTACAAACCGGTGAAACCGGTAGCTATGGCG
AAACGATTCCTATGGAACCGTGGCAAGATTCCGATGCCGACGCCAAAAAAGACATTACAACAATTATTGC
AAGACTTGTCACGTCAGATCAACCTGGGCAAGAGGCAGTCAATCCAGATGATGTCTACCTTTTCCCCAAA
GGCATGTGTGCCATTCGCAGTGTGGCAAGTATACTTGCTCCAGGATCAGCGAAGGCTTCTGAGGCAGTTG
TGTTCGGATGGCCCTACGGATCGACACCTAGGTGTGTTAGGGCGAGTGAGTATGAGCGTTTCACATTCTT
TTCTCAAGGTACATCAGAAGAATTGGACCAGCTGGAAGCGTCACTAGCATCTGGCAATCGGATCGCTAGT
CTCTTCTGCGAAGTTCCGTCGAATCCTCTATGCGCGACGCCAGACCTCCATCGCATTCGTAGTCTTGCAA
ATCAATATCACTTCGCAGTGGTATGTGATGAGACAATAGGCACATTCATCAATGTGGATGTCCTACCCTA
TGTTGACGTCGTCATTACTAGCTTAACGAAGGCTTTCAGCGGGGCTTGCAATGTTATGGGAGGAAGCGCA
GTTTTGAACATAAAGTCTCCATGGTATGATTTGCTGAAGTCGAAGCTCAACGAACTACATGAGGATCTCG
TGTTTCCTTTGGACGCAAAGGTCCTTCTACACAACTGTCTCGACTTTCCAACCCGCATACGAAAAATGAA
TACCAACGCCCTAGCAATTGCCAACTTGCTCAAATCCTGCGAGTCAATTTTGCAGCTGAACCATCCTTCA
ATGGTAGCCACTCGATCCCTATATGAACAATACCGTCGACCCAGTGGCGGATACGGGGCCTTACTTAGTC
TCGTCTTTAGAGACCCTAACAGTGCGATTCGTTTTTACGACGCTATTGACCTACCCAAGGGCCCGAGTCT
CGGCGCCAACTTTACGCTGATCTTACCTTATTCCCAGTTGGCACACGCTTATGAACTCGACTGGGCGGAG
TCTCACGGGATAGCCAAGCACATCATAAGAATCAGTGCTGGACTGGAAGATGAGTCTATCCTAATATCGA
AGGTTGATCAAGCTCTACAAGAAGCCTTGTCTCTTGAAGGCCATAGAACCATAGCATAAGGAGATTGATA
AGACTTTTCTAGTTGCATATCTTTTATATTTAAATCTTATCTATTAGTTAATTTTTTGTAATTTATCCTT
ATATATAGTCTGGTTATTCTAAAATATCATTTCAGTATCTAAAAATTCCCCTCTTTTTTCAGTTATATCT
TAACAGGCGACAGTCCAAATGTTGATTTATCCCAGTCCGATTCATCAGGGTTGTGAAGCATTTTGTCAAT
GGTCGAAATCACATCAGTAATAGTGCCTCTTACTTGCCTCATAGAATTTCTTTCTCTTAACGTCACCGTT
TGGTCTTTTATAGTTTCGAAATCTATGGTGATACCAAATGGTGTTCCCAATTCATCGTTACGGGCGTATT
TTTTACCAATTGAAGTATTGGAATCGTCAATTTTAAAGTATATCTCTCTTTTACGTAAAGCCTGCGAGAT
CCTCTTAAGTATAGCGGGGAAGCCATCGTTATTCGATATTGTCGTAACAAATACTTTGATCGGCGCTATG
CGGCCGCCACCGCGGTGGAGCTCCAGCTTTTGTTCCCTTTAGTGAGGGTTAATTGCGCGCTTGGCGAGAC
TCAAACAAGATATATTTTGCCCGCCTTACAGACGAAACTAGTTGGAGGTTATGGAGCATACTATCACGTG
GGCGGCCACTGGTGAGTTACTACACCCCAGGGGCAACGTTGATGCTCCTAAAAAACTCTGGCTGGACGCA
AGCCGTAACACCCGTGTCACTTCATAATCGTTTGCAATTCAGGGCTTGATCTACACATTACCCTGTTATC
CCTATTAATTAATACGGTTATCCACAGAATCAGGGGATAACGCAGGAAAGAACATGTGAGCAAAAGGCCA
GCAAAAGGCCAGGAACCGTAAAAAGGCCGCGTTGCTGGCGTTTTTCCATAGGCTCCGCCCCCCTGACGAG
CATCACAAAAATCGACGCTCAAGTCAGAGGTGGCGAAACCCGACAGGACTATAAAGATACCAGGCGTTTC
CCCCTGGAAGCTCCCTCGTGCGCTCTCCTGTTCCGACCCTGCCGCTTACCGGATACCTGTCCGCCTTTCT
CCCTTCGGGAAGCGTGGCGCTTTCTCATAGCTCACGCTGTAGGTATCTCAGTTCGGTGTAGGTCGTTCGC
TCCAAGCTGGGCTGTGTGCACGAACCCCCCGTTCAGCCCGACCGCTGCGCCTTATCCGGTAACTATCGTC
TTGAGTCCAACCCGGTAAGACACGACTTATCGCCACTGGCAGCAGCCACTGGTAACAGGATTAGCAGAGC
GAGGTATGTAGGCGGTGCTACAGAGTTCTTGAAGTGGTGGCCTAACTACGGCTACACTAGAAGGACAGTA
TTTGGTATCTGCGCTCTGCTGAAGCCAGTTACCTTCGGAAAAAGAGTTGGTAGCTCTTGATCCGGCAAAC
AAACCACCGCTGGTAGCGGTGGTTTTTTTGTTTGCAAGCAGCAGATTACGCGCAGAAAAAAAGGATCTCA
AGAAGATCCTTTGATCTTTTCTACGGGGTCTGACGCTCAGTGGAACGAAAACTCACGTTAAGGGATTTTG
GTCATGAGATTATCAAAAAGGATCTTCACCTAGATCCTTTTAAATTAAAAATGAAGTTTTAAATCAATCT
AAAGTATATATGAGTAAACTTGGTCTGACAGTTACCAATGCTTAATCAGTGAGGCACCTATCTCAGCGAT
CTGTCTATTTCGTTCATCCATAGTTGCCTGACTCCCCGTCGTGTAGATAACTACGATACGGGAGGGCTTA
CCATCTGGCCCCAGTGCTGCAATGATACCGCGAGACCCACGCTCACCGGCTCCAGATTTATCAGCAATAA
ACCAGCCAGCCGGAAGGGCCGAGCGCAGAAGTGGTCCTGCAACTTTATCCGCCTCCATCCAGTCTATTAA
TTGTTGCCGGGAAGCTAGAGTAAGTAGTTCGCCAGTTAATAGTTTGCGCAACGTTGTTGCCATTGCTACA
GGCATCGTGGTGTCACGCTCGTCGTTTGGTATGGCTTCATTCAGCTCCGGTTCCCAACGATCAAGGCGAG
TTACATGATCCCCCATGTTGTGCAAAAAAGCGGTTAGCTCCTTCGGTCCTCCGATCGTTGTCAGAAGTAA
GTTGGCCGCAGTGTTATCACTCATGGTTATGGCAGCACTGCATAATTCTCTTACTGTCATGCCATCCGTA
AGATGCTTTTCTGTGACTGGTGAGTACTCAACCAAGTCATTCTGAGAATAGTGTATGCGGCGACCGAGTT
GCTCTTGCCCGGCGTCAATACGGGATAATACCGCGCCACATAGCAGAACTTTAAAAGTGCTCATCATTGG
AAAACGTTCTTCGGGGCGAAAACTCTCAAGGATCTTACCGCTGTTGAGATCCAGTTCGATGTAACCCACT
CGTGCACCCAACTGATCTTCAGCATCTTTTACTTTCACCAGCGTTTCTGGGTGAGCAAAAACAGGAAGGC
AAAATGCCGCAAAAAAGGGAATAAGGGCGACACGGAAATGTTGAATACTCATACTCTTCCTTTTTCAATA
TTATTGAAGCATTTATCAGGGTTATTGTCTCATGAGCGGATACATATTTGAATGTATTTAGAAAAATAAA
CAAATAGGGGTTCCGCGCACATTTCCCCGAAAAGTGCCACCTGAACGAAGCATCTGTGCTTCATTTTGTA
GAACAAAAATGCAACGCGAGAGCGCTAATTTTTCAAACAAAGAATCTGAGCTGCATTTTTACAGAACAGA
AATGCAACGCGAAAGCGCTATTTTACCAACGAAGAATCTGTGCTTCATTTTTGTAAAACAAAAATGCAAC
GCGAGAGCGCTAATTTTTCAAACAAAGAATCTGAGCTGCATTTTTACAGAACAGAAATGCAACGCGAGAG
CGCTATTTTACCAACAAAGAATCTATACTTCTTTTTTGTTCTACAAAAATGCATCCCGAGAGCGCTATTT
TTCTAACAAAGCATCTTAGATTACTTTTTTTCTCCTTTGTGCGCTCTATAATGCAGTCTCTTGATAACTT
TTTGCACTGTAGGTCCGTTAAGGTTAGAAGAAGGCTACTTTGGTGTCTATTTTCTCTTCCATAAAAAAAG
CCTGACTCCACTTCCCGCGTTTACTGATTACTAGCGAAGCTGCGGGTGCATTTTTTCAAGATAAAGGCAT
CCCCGATTATATTCTATACCGATGTGGATTGCGCATACTTTGTGAACAGAAAGTGATAGCGTTGATGATT
CTTCATTGGTCAGAAAATTATGAACGGTTTCTTCTATTTTGTCTCTATATACTACGTATAGGAAATGTTT
ACATTTTCGTATTGTTTTCGATTCACTCTATGAATAGTTCTTACTACAATTTTTTTGTCTAAAGAGTAAT
ACTAGAGATAAACATAAAAAATGTAGAGGTCGAGTTTAGATGCAAGTTCAAGGAGCGAAAGGTGGATGGG
TAGGTTATATAGGGATATAGCACAGAGATATATAGCAAAGAGATACTTTTGAGCAATGTTTGTGGAAGCG
GTATTCGCAATATTTTAGTAGCTCGTTACAGTCCGGTGCGTTTTTGGTTTTTTGAAAGTGCGTCTTCAGA
GCGCTTTTGGTTTTCAAAAGCGCTCTGAAGTTCCTATACTTTCTAGAGAATAGGAACTTCGGAATAGGAA
CTTCAAAGCGTTTCCGAAAACGAGCGCTTCCGAAAATGCAACGCGAGCTGCGCACATACAGCTCACTGTT
CACGTCGCACCTATATCTGCGTGTTGCCTGTATATATATATACATGAGAAGAACGGCATAGTGCGTGTTT
ATGCTTAAATGCGTACTTATATGCGTCTATTTATGTAGGATGAAAGGTAGTCTAGTACCTCCTGTGATAT
TATCCCATTCCATGCGGGGTATCGTATGCTTCCTTCAGCACTACCCTTTAGCTGTTCTATATGCTGCCAC
TCCTCAATTGGATTAGTCTCATCCTTCAATGCTATCATTTCCTTTGATATTGGATCATACTAAGAAACCA
TTATTATCATGACATTAACCTATAAAAATAGGCGTATCACGAGGCCCTTTCGTCTCGCGCGTTTCGGTGA
TGACGGTGAAAACCTCGGCGCGCCATTACCCTGTTATCCCTAATATACAACGCAAAGAAGCTGGAAAATT
GGCGAGGGAATCCTGTTTCTGTCTATCCAAGAATGGGCATGAGGTGGCAACCGTCGTGCTAGCGTACAGG
GTGCACTTTGTAACCATTTGGGACACCGGACACTCGCTGTTTTCGAAATTACCCTTTAAGCGCGGGTATT
GAACCAGGCTTATGCCCAAGATCGTAGCAAGCATTTAAATGACGGTATCGATAAGCTTGATATCGAATTC
CTGCAGCCCGGGGGATCCACTAGTTCTAGAGTTAATTAA
