Features (pLannotate 1.2.2; 15 found; start..end, strand, type, name):
    493..552     +  misc_feature   MCS (fragment): pBluescript multiple cloning site
    787..816     -  CDS            rop (fragment): Rop protein, which maintains plasmids at low copy number; rop
    817..842     -  CDS            rop (fragment): Rop protein, which maintains plasmids at low copy number; rop
    910..2252    +  rep_origin     2μ ori: yeast 2μ plasmid origin of replication
   2279..2383    +  promoter       AmpR promoter: bla
   2384..3244    +  CDS            AmpR: β-lactamase; bla; confers resistance to ampicillin, carbenicillin, and related antibiotics
   3415..4003    +  rep_origin     ori: high-copy-number ColE1/pMB1/pBR322/pUC origin of replication
   4342..4360    +  promoter       T3 promoter: promoter for bacteriophage T3 RNA polymerase
   4373..4396    +  misc_feature   MCS (fragment): pBluescript multiple cloning site
   4394..4750    +  CDS            GRS2 (fragment): SYG2_YEAST - Experimental evidence at protein level: Swiss-Prot protein existence level 1. Catalyzes the ATP-dependent ligation of glycine to the 3'-end of its cognate tRNA, via the formation of an aminoacyl-adenylate intermediate (Gly-AMP) (PubMed:23816885). Also produces diadenosine tetraphosphate (Ap4A), a universal pleiotropic signaling molecule needed for cell regulation pathways, by direct condensation of 2 ATPs. Thereby, may play a special role in Ap4A homeostasis (By similarity). From Saccharomyces cerevisiae (strain ATCC 204508 / S288c) (Baker's yeast).
   6949..7116    -  CDS            CTR2 (fragment): CTR2_YEAST - Experimental evidence at protein level: Swiss-Prot protein existence level 1. Provides bioavailable copper via mobilization of vacuolar copper stores and export to the cytoplasm. From Saccharomyces cerevisiae (strain ATCC 204508 / S288c) (Baker's yeast).
   8508..8559    -  misc_feature   bom (fragment): basis of mobility region from pBR322
   8638..9441    -  CDS            URA3: orotidine-5'-phosphate decarboxylase, required for uracil biosynthesis; S. cerevisiae URA3; yeast auxotrophic marker, counterselectable with 5-fluoroorotic acid (5-FOA)
   9442..9657    -  promoter       URA3 promoter: S. cerevisiae URA3
  12561..12860   -  terminator     ADH2 terminator: transcription terminator for the S. cerevisiae alcohol dehydrogenase 2 (ADH2) gene
>Addgene plasmid #110685 | pCHSU71.2-2.2 Sequencing Result | analyzer sequence | sequence record 214608
GTTAATAGTTGATAGTTGATTGTATGCTTTTTGTAGCTTGATATTCTATTTACCAAGAAGAAACAAGAAG
TGATAAAAACAACAAGAGAGCAGTAGTAAGAGTATTTCGAGTGTGAAAAAAGTCGCTACTGGCACTCTAT
TTATATGTGATAGGCATGCTATAGCTTTACCAAAAAGTGAACCCCATTTCTATGCTCTCCTCTGCCTTTT
TTTTTTTTTTTTTTTTCATTCTCTCAATCTGAAATTCTCTTATTTCTCCAACTTATAAGTTGGAGATGCC
CGGTGTTCCGGCAGAGGAGATCAGTCTCGTGAAGTGGATGGTTTCCCGCCTGCGGGCAAAACGTCATAAC
ATTTTTATGAGCGAAAGCCGTTAATGAAGACAAAATCCCTTAATTAAAACATTAGAATGGTGATTAGAAA
GGCAGGATTAATCAGTTACACAGGCTGTAACCGGAGAGACGGATCATAAGGCAATTTTTAGATATTAATT
AATCTAGAACTAGTGGATCCCCCGGGCTGCAGGAATTCGATATCAAGCTTATCGATACCGTCATTTAAAT
GCTTGCTACGATCTTGGGCATAAGCCTGGTTCAATACCCGCGCTTAAAGGGTAATTTCGAAAACAGCGAG
TGTCCGGTGTCCCAAATGGTTACAAAGTGCACCCTGTACGCTAGCACGACGGTTGCCACCTCATGCCCAT
TCTTGGATAGACAGAAACAGGATTCCCTCGCCAATTTTCCAGCTTCTTTGCGTTGTATATTAGGGATAAC
AGGGTAATGGCGCGCCGAGGTTTTCACCGTCATCACCGAAACGCGCTCACCGTCATCACCGAAACGCGCG
AGACGAAAGGGCCTCGTGATACGCCTATTTTTATAGGTTAATGTCATGATAATAATGGTTTCTTAGTATG
ATCCAATATCAAAGGAAATGATAGCATTGAAGGATGAGACTAATCCAATTGAGGAGTGGCAGCATATAGA
ACAGCTAAAGGGTAGTGCTGAAGGAAGCATACGATACCCCGCATGGAATGGGATAATATCACAGGAGGTA
CTAGACTACCTTTCATCCTACATAAATAGACGCATATAAGTACGCATTTAAGCATAAACACGCACTATGC
CGTTCTTCTCATGTATATATATATACAGGCAACACGCAGATATAGGTGCGACGTGAACAGTGAGCTGTAT
GTGCGCAGCTCGCGTTGCATTTTCGGAAGCGCTCGTTTTCGGAAACGCTTTGAAGTTCCTATTCCGAAGT
TCCTATTCTCTAGAAAGTATAGGAACTTCAGAGCGCTTTTGAAAACCAAAAGCGCTCTGAAGACGCACTT
TCAAAAAACCAAAAACGCACCGGACTGTAACGAGCTACTAAAATATTGCGAATACCGCTTCCACAAACAT
TGCTCAAAAGTATCTCTTTGCTATATATCTCTGTGCTATATCCCTATATAACCTACCCATCCACCTTTCG
CTCCTTGAACTTGCATCTAAACTCGACCTCTACATTTTTTATGTTTATCTCTAGTATTACTCTTTAGACA
AAAAAATTGTAGTAAGAACTATTCATAGAGTGAATCGAAAACAATACGAAAATGTAAACATTTCCTATAC
GTAGTATATAGAGACAAAATAGAAGAAACCGTTCATAATTTTCTGACCAATGAAGAATCATCAACGCTAT
CACTTTCTGTTCACAAAGTATGCGCAATCCACATCGGTATAGAATATAATCGGGGATGCCTTTATCTTGA
AAAAATGCACCCGCAGCTTCGCTAGTAATCAGTAAACGCGGGAAGTGGAGTCAGGCTTTTTTTATGGAAG
AGAAAATAGACACCAAAGTAGCCTTCTTCTAACCTTAACGGACCTACAGTGCAAAAAGTTATCAAGAGAC
TGCATTATAGAGCGCACAAAGGAGAAAAAAAGTAATCTAAGATGCTTTGTTAGAAAAATAGCGCTCTCGG
GATGCATTTTTGTAGAACAAAAAAGAAGTATAGATTCTTTGTTGGTAAAATAGCGCTCTCGCGTTGCATT
TCTGTTCTGTAAAAATGCAGCTCAGATTCTTTGTTTGAAAAATTAGCGCTCTCGCGTTGCATTTTTGTTT
TACAAAAATGAAGCACAGATTCTTCGTTGGTAAAATAGCGCTTTCGCGTTGCATTTCTGTTCTGTAAAAA
TGCAGCTCAGATTCTTTGTTTGAAAAATTAGCGCTCTCGCGTTGCATTTTTGTTCTACAAAATGAAGCAC
AGATGCTTCGTTCAGGTGGCACTTTTCGGGGAAATGTGCGCGGAACCCCTATTTGTTTATTTTTCTAAAT
ACATTCAAATATGTATCCGCTCATGAGACAATAACCCTGATAAATGCTTCAATAATATTGAAAAAGGAAG
AGTATGAGTATTCAACATTTCCGTGTCGCCCTTATTCCCTTTTTTGCGGCATTTTGCCTTCCTGTTTTTG
CTCACCCAGAAACGCTGGTGAAAGTAAAAGATGCTGAAGATCAGTTGGGTGCACGAGTGGGTTACATCGA
ACTGGATCTCAACAGCGGTAAGATCCTTGAGAGTTTTCGCCCCGAAGAACGTTTTCCAATGATGAGCACT
TTTAAAGTTCTGCTATGTGGCGCGGTATTATCCCGTATTGACGCCGGGCAAGAGCAACTCGGTCGCCGCA
TACACTATTCTCAGAATGACTTGGTTGAGTACTCACCAGTCACAGAAAAGCATCTTACGGATGGCATGAC
AGTAAGAGAATTATGCAGTGCTGCCATAACCATGAGTGATAACACTGCGGCCAACTTACTTCTGACAACG
ATCGGAGGACCGAAGGAGCTAACCGCTTTTTTGCACAACATGGGGGATCATGTAACTCGCCTTGATCGTT
GGGAACCGGAGCTGAATGAAGCCATACCAAACGACGAGCGTGACACCACGATGCCTGTAGCAATGGCAAC
AACGTTGCGCAAACTATTAACTGGCGAACTACTTACTCTAGCTTCCCGGCAACAATTAATAGACTGGATG
GAGGCGGATAAAGTTGCAGGACCACTTCTGCGCTCGGCCCTTCCGGCTGGCTGGTTTATTGCTGATAAAT
CTGGAGCCGGTGAGCGTGGGTCTCGCGGTATCATTGCAGCACTGGGGCCAGATGGTAAGCCCTCCCGTAT
CGTAGTTATCTACACGACGGGGAGTCAGGCAACTATGGATGAACGAAATAGACAGATCGCTGAGATAGGT
GCCTCACTGATTAAGCATTGGTAACTGTCAGACCAAGTTTACTCATATATACTTTAGATTGATTTAAAAC
TTCATTTTTAATTTAAAAGGATCTAGGTGAAGATCCTTTTTGATAATCTCATGACCAAAATCCCTTAACG
TGAGTTTTCGTTCCACTGAGCGTCAGACCCCGTAGAAAAGATCAAAGGATCTTCTTGAGATCCTTTTTTT
CTGCGCGTAATCTGCTGCTTGCAAACAAAAAAACCACCGCTACCAGCGGTGGTTTGTTTGCCGGATCAAG
AGCTACCAACTCTTTTTCCGAAGGTAACTGGCTTCAGCAGAGCGCAGATACCAAATACTGTTCTTCTAGT
GTAGCCGTAGTTAGGCCACCACTTCAAGAACTCTGTAGCACCGCCTACATACCTCGCTCTGCTAATCCTG
TTACCAGTGGCTGCTGCCAGTGGCGATAAGTCGTGTCTTACCGGGTTGGACTCAAGACGATAGTTACCGG
ATAAGGCGCAGCGGTCGGGCTGAACGGGGGGTTCGTGCACACAGCCCAGCTTGGAGCGAACGACCTACAC
CGAACTGAGATACCTACAGCGTGAGCTATGAGAAAGCGCCACGCTTCCCGAAGGGAGAAAGGCGGACAGG
TATCCGGTAAGCGGCAGGGTCGGAACAGGAGAGCGCACGAGGGAGCTTCCAGGGGGAAACGCCTGGTATC
TTTATAGTCCTGTCGGGTTTCGCCACCTCTGACTTGAGCGTCGATTTTTGTGATGCTCGTCAGGGGGGCG
GAGCCTATGGAAAAACGCCAGCAACGCGGCCTTTTTACGGTTCCTGGCCTTTTGCTGGCCTTTTGCTCAC
ATGTTCTTTCCTGCGTTATCCCCTGATTCTGTGGATAACCGTATTAATTAATAGGGATAACAGGGTAATG
TGTAGATCAAGCCCTGAATTGCAAACGATTATGAAGTGACACGGGTGTTACGGCTTGCGTCCAGCCAGAG
TTTTTTAGGAGCATCAACGTTGCCCCTGGGGTGTAGTAACTCACCAGTGGCCGCCCACGTGATAGTATGC
TCCATAACCTCCAACTAGTTTCGTCTGTAAGGCGGGCAAAATATATCTTGTTTGAGTCTCGCCAAGCGCG
CAATTAACCCTCACTAAAGGGAACAAAAGCTGGAGCTCCACCGCGGTGGCGGCCGCATAGCGCCGATCAA
AGTATTTGTTACGACAATATCGAATAACGATGGCTTCCCCGCTATACTTAAGAGGATCTCGCAGGCTTTA
CGTAAAAGAGAGATATACTTTAAAATTGACGATTCCAATACTTCAATTGGTAAAAAATACGCCCGTAACG
ATGAATTGGGAACACCATTTGGTATCACCATAGATTTCGAAACTATAAAAGACCAAACGGTGACGTTAAG
AGAAAGAAATTCTATGAGGCAAGTAAGAGGCACTATTACTGATGTGATTTCGACCATTGACAAAATGCTT
CACAACCCTGATGAATCGGACTGGGATAAATCAACATTTGGACTGTCGCCTGTTAAGATATAACTGAAAA
AAGAGGGGAATTTTTAGATACTGAAATGATATTTTAGAATAACCAGACTATATATAAGGATAAATTACAA
AAAATTAACTAATAGATAAGATTTAAATATAAAAGATATGCAACTAGAAAAGTCTTATCAATCTCCTTAT
GCTATGGTTCTATGGCCTTCAAGAGACAAGGCTTCTTGTAGAGCTTGATCAACCTTCGATATTAGGATAG
ACTCATCTTCCAGTCCAGCACTGATTCTTATGATGTGCTTGGCTATCCCGTGAGACTCCGCCCAGTCGAG
TTCATAAGCGTGTGCCAACTGGGAATAAGGTAAGATCAGCGTAAAGTTGGCGCCGAGACTCGGGCCCTTG
GGTAGGTCAATAGCGTCGTAAAAACGAATCGCACTGTTAGGGTCTCTAAAGACGAGACTAAGTAAGGCCC
CGTATCCGCCACTGGGTCGACGGTATTGTTCATATAGGGATCGAGTGGCTACCATTGAAGGATGGTTCAG
CTGCAAAATTGACTCGCAGGATTTGAGCAAGTTGGCAATTGCTAGGGCGTTGGTATTCATTTTTCGTATG
CGGGTTGGAAAGTCGAGACAGTTGTGTAGAAGGACCTTTGCGTCCAAAGGAAACACGAGATCCTCATGTA
GTTCGTTGAGCTTCGACTTCAGCAAATCATACCATGGAGACTTTATGTTCAAAACTGCGCTTCCTCCCAT
AACATTGCAAGCCCCGCTGAAAGCCTTCGTTAAGCTAGTAATGACGACGTCAACATAGGGTAGGACATCC
ACATTGATGAATGTGCCTATTGTCTCATCACATACCACTGCGAAGTGATATTGATTTGCAAGACTACGAA
TGCGATGGAGGTCTGGCGTCGCGCATAGAGGATTCGACGGAACTTCGCAGAAGAGACTAGCGATCCGATT
GCCAGATGCTAGTGACGCTTCCAGCTGGTCCAATTCTTCTGATGTACCTTGAGAAAAGAATGTGAAACGC
TCATACTCACTCGCCCTAACACACCTAGGTGTCGATCCGTAGGGCCATCCGAACACAACTGCCTCAGAAG
CCTTCGCTGATCCTGGAGCAAGTATACTTGCCACACTGCGAATGGCACACATGCCTTTGGGGAAAAGGTA
GACATCATCTGGATTGACTGCCTCTTGCCCAGGTTGATCTGACGTGACAAGTCTTGCAATAATTGTTGTA
ATGTCTTTTTTGGCGTCGGCATCGGAATCTTGCCACGGTTCCATAGGAATCGTTTCGCCATAGCTACCGG
TTTCACCGGTTTGTAGATCGGGGACTAACGAAACCGAGCTCATGAATTGGAATCTGTCCAGGCAAAATTG
TGCGTGGCGACTGGAGATTCCATCCCCCATCTCTCCCCAGAACTCATTCGCAGCGTCTTTGTCCTCCTGG
GAAAACAGAACAGCACTGAAGCGGGCCCAAGTTTGATTCGCTTGGGATACGTGTTGAGTAAGAGAGAAGG
ATACATCATGAACCATAATATTAGGCCCCTTTCTCTTGCGAATGTACGCGCAGCATCTCTTTGCCGCGTC
CTTGGAAGGAAAAACCATACATCGCGTATTCTCCGGGCTTCCCACCCTATCAAGAACAGCTTGGTTCAAT
TTCTGCACAGTTGGGTGCTGATAGAACCTCGGATAGTAGATCTGCAATGCGTCGACAACAGCCTGATCAT
TCGCCATTTTCTTAATTCTTTTATGTGCTTTTACTACTTTGTTTAGTTCAAAACAATAGTCGTTATTCTT
AGGTACTATAGCATAAGACAAGAAAAGAAAAATAAGGGACAAATAACATTAGCAGAAGTACGGTATATTT
TACTGTTACTTATATACTTTCAAGAAGATGAGTTAAATCGGTAGCCAGTGTAGAAAAATAATAATAAGGG
TCATCGATCCTTCGCATTTTATTATCCAATTAAAGATACGAATCACGGCAAACTATATTCAAAGCTCATA
GATAATCGTCGTAAGGCTGACACTGCAGAAGAAAAGTCATAATTTGAATACTAGCCGGTATGAAACTGTG
ATTGATTAACCTGGGGTTACCTAAAGAGAACATAAGTAATACTCATGACAGAATCAAAACACAATACAAA
ATTTATCCGAACCTCGGCCCGACTGCCGGCTCGCCGGGAAAGGGGACAACCGCTTCTATCCGTCGACTAA
CTTCATCGGCCCAATGGAGGTATCATCTCCATCTCCCATATGCATATCACTGTGGTCGTGGCCCGCATTT
CCTTCCATCTTGTGATTCATGCTATCCATCTTTTTTGAGTATCCAATTAACGAAGACGTTACCAGCTGAT
TGAAGGTTCTCAAAGTGACTGTACTCCATGTTTTCTTATCATCCATGTAGTTATTTTTCAAACTGCAAAT
TCAAGAAAAAGCCACGCGTGTGCACCTTTTTTTTCTCCTTCCAGTGCATTATGCAATAGACAGCACGAGT
CTTTGAAAAAGTAACTTATAAAACTGTATCAATTTTTAAACCTAAATAGATTCATAAACTATTCGTTAAT
ATAAAGTGTTCTAAACTATGATGAAAAAATAAGCAGAAAAGACTAATAATTCTTAGTTAAAAGCACTTCA
TGTCTTCTTCAACACTAACATCCTTCCTCCCGTCTCTGTCCAGTCCAAAATCCCAAATTCTTCCGTGCTC
ACAATCTGCAAAATCCCATCAGACTGTAACTTTTCAACTTTCGCTTTGTAGCCACCACTTTCCCAAATGT
CATTATGCACTGTAGCAACAAGCAATCCACCCATGACAGTCACACGGGCAAGTTCTCCTAACACCTCAGG
TCCGACGTGACCCTTGGTCAAGGTTCCCACACAAGTTACAACATCATAACTCCCATCAGCCTTATCAATC
TTCTCGTTCAGATTCGCCCTTTCAAGTTCCCGATACACGCCCTTTTTGCGCGCCGCTCCTAACATGCCCA
CGCTAAGATCCACGCCATCTAGAACGAATTTGTTCGCAAGGGTTGACTGGGCCAAACAGTCGCCCACCAG
ACCAGTGCCGCAGCCGGCATCGAAGATCTTGAGTGCTTCCGAGGAGCTAGGTGAGAGGTTGTTAACAATC
GCCTCCACGCAGCGCCGGGGAGAAGCGTAGCCATTCGCATTATCTGCATCATAGACGTCGGCCCATTCAT
CATACAGATTTTCCGCTTCCGAGCTCTCATTCAGAGCGTATGCGCGCCGGAGAAAATGATGAACACGTAA
ATCGGAAGTGTTAGGAGGATGAGACATGTTGTTATTTTATTATGGAATAATTAGTTGCGTGAGTTTGGTT
TTTTTTTTTTATTTTTGAGTTAAACAAATATAATTATTGTTTAAGCTGAAATAAAGATATATATGTATAT
CTGGGAAAGGCTGTTGGTTATCTGTCTTACTTCTGTATATTTAAGAAGTAAGTAGAAATACTGATTACAC
ATGGAAGAGAAGTTACACACATTACAAAGACTTCTCTGCCCTTATATACCTTTTTTTTGTGGTCTTCTAT
ACTCTGCCCAATGTTGCTATCCCCAGCCAAGCCTTACTTAATACACAAACGTACCATTGTCCAACCAGAA
GCGTCTAAGCTTTACAATCCTGTTTGGGCCCTTTATCCGCCTATCCATAATGTTAAGCAGCCTAAAACTT
GCTAGTCTAGCCGGCATCTTTCCCTTGTATAACTTAAAATACCCGGAGCTTCAGTGATATGTAGAACACA
GCCGCGCCGGATGAAAGGAAGCTCGGTTTTTTCCTATCCTGATGCGGTATTTTCTCCTTACGCATCTGTG
CGGTATTTCACACCGCATAGGGTAATAACTGATATAATTAAATTGAAGCTCTAATTTGTGAGTTTAGTAT
ACATGCATTTACTTATAATACAGTTTTTTAGTTTTGCTGGCCGCATCTTCTCAAATATGCTTCCCAGCCT
GCTTTTCTGTAACGTTCACCCTCTACCTTAGCATCCCTTCCCTTTGCAAATAGTCCTCTTCCAACAATAA
TAATGTCAGATCCTGTAGAGACCACATCATCCACGGTTCTATACTGTTGACCCAATGCGTCTCCCTTGTC
ATCTAAACCCACACCGGGTGTCATAATCAACCAATCGTAACCTTCATCTCTTCCACCCATGTCTCTTTGA
GCAATAAAGCCGATAACAAAATCTTTGTCGCTCTTCGCAATGTCAACAGTACCCTTAGTATATTCTCCAG
TAGATAGGGAGCCCTTGCATGACAATTCTGCTAACATCAAAAGGCCTCTAGGTTCCTTTGTTACTTCTTC
TGCCGCCTGCTTCAAACCGCTAACAATACCTGGGCCCACCACACCGTGTGCATTCGTAATGTCTGCCCAT
TCTGCTATTCTGTATACACCCGCAGAGTACTGCAATTTGACTGTATTACCAATGTCAGCAAATTTTCTGT
CTTCGAAGAGTAAAAAATTGTACTTGGCGGATAATGCCTTTAGCGGCTTAACTGTGCCCTCCATGGAAAA
ATCAGTCAAGATATCCACATGTGTTTTTAGTAAACAAATTTTGGGACCTAATGCTTCAACTAACTCCAGT
AATTCCTTGGTGGTACGAACATCCAATGAAGCACACAAGTTTGTTTGCTTTTCGTGCATGATATTAAATA
GCTTGGCAGCAACAGGACTAGGATGAGTAGCAGCACGTTCCTTATATGTAGCTTTCGACATGATTTATCT
TCGTTTCCTGCAGGTTTTTGTTCTGTGCAGTTGGGTTAAGAATACTGGGCAATTTCATGTTTCTTCAACA
CTACATATGCGTATATATACCAATCTAAGTCTGTGCTCCTTCCTTCGTTCTTCCTTCTGTTCGGAGATTA
CCGAATCAAAAAAATTTCAAGGAAACCGAAATCAAAAAAAAGAATAAAAAAAAAATGATGAATTGAATTG
AATGAGTTATGTCCTTCGCGCACTGATTCATCTTTGAAACTAAATTTGTATATTGTTTGTCAGAAATAGG
ACCTGATATCCTCCTTTTAAACAGTTGATGAGAACCTTTTTCGCAAGTTCAAGGTGCTCTAATTTTTAAA
ATTTTTACTTTTCGCGACACAATAAAGTCTTCACGACGCTAAACTATTAGTGCACATAATGTAGTTACTT
GGACGCTGTTCAATAATGTATAAAATTTATTTCCTTTGCATTACGTACATTATATAACCAAATCTTAAAA
ATATAGAAATATGATATGTGTATAATAATATAAGCAAAATTTACGTATCTTTGCTTATAATATAGCTTTA
ATGTTCTTTAGGTATTATTTAAGAGCGATTTGTTCAGTATGAAACTCGAAGAACAGCATCTTGTTTACAT
TTTCTTTCAACAGCGCCTCGAAGCACTTTCTTATCCAGCTTGGCTGAGCTATTGAGCGGCCAGTCAGCAA
GCTCTAATTGCGCAAGTGTATAAACTGCGCCTAGAATGTACTCCGAGCCAAGATGGGCTAAGACGCCATG
GATAATCGCTTGTGCAGCTGATTCGCTTGCGTTTGATGGGAAATGATTTGAAGAGCTCAGCTCCGTTTTT
GTGAGATGGCTATGCCCTTTGTCTGTGGTTGTTGATGGCAGTGATTTCAACACAGCAACGGGCATCTCTC
CGTAGTCGACATCAGGTACACCGATGACTGTTGCCTGGACGCCGAAAGAATCCTTTATATACCCTTCAAT
TACCGGAGGGAAAAGTCCAATCCCTCTGCACTTGATTGTATCTTTTATCCTTCCGACTACGTATACCACC
CCGTCATCATCCATCACCGCCCAATCACCGGTTCGAAACCAGCGCCCCTGGGCGTCTTCATAGAAACTGG
AACTTGACACATTGCCGAGATAGCTATGAATCAGCACAGGAGAAGACACGTGAAGTTCTCCTCGGACCCC
CCTAGGCACAGGCGTTCGAGATGATTCCTTGGCCGAACAAATCTTTGCTTTGGTTCCCGGCAACGCGCGA
CCAATGCCCGTATCGCCGCTTTCCAACATCGGAAGCGAGGCCAAGGTGTTATCTGCAACTGAGAAGCCAA
ACATTGGCGAACCTTCTGAAGCGCCCCAATGAGGAACAAACCGACGCGGCTTCAAGGCTTGTCGAGCGCT
ACGAATGAGCTCCTTGTCGGACACATCACCCGCTGGGGAAATGAACAAGATCTCGTGTTCGAGCGAGTGA
TTCTGCTGCACAAATTCGGTTACTAGAGCGCGAAGCTGCGTCGGCAGTATCATGAGATGCGTCCCTCGCT
CCGCCTTCAAGCCCTCTATCGATGCTGCTGGATCAAAAAAAGGGGATGTAAAGATGACGCTGCCGCCCGC
GATCCACGAACTTAGACAACCCAAATAGCACAATGGGCGGAAGAGACTAGTGGTCACCAGAAACCTCGCC
GCCTGCGACCAGCTGCTATATGCGAATGCGTGGTGCCCCTCAATTTCGGCGTGGATATTGGCAAACGTAA
GGCAACAACCCTTTGGCGTACTGGTTGTGCCGGATGTGAACATGATCAGAGCTGGATTCGTAGGTGGCGA
CACGGATGGTGGAGGAGACGATGAGGAATTTGCCGGGTAGGTCAAGTGTGATAGTGATGACCACCTTTCG
CTGCAGGCTCCGGCGTTTCCACCGCAAATGAGCCAAATGACTGCGTTCTTCTCTCCCACGTCGTTCACCA
CCCAAGACTTCGTGTCTATCCCGTCACCGAGGACCACGACCTTTGGTTTCAACAGTTTGTAAACCTCATT
CAGTTCTTTCGTTCGCGCCAACAGGGAAGGCTCTACTGGAGCAAAAACGGCTCCAATCCTCCAACATGTC
AACAGAAGAAGGGTCCACTCGACTGCGTAATTGTTGCCAATGAAAGAAGCCACTACATCACTCTCGCGGA
CACCCTTTTCATAAAGAATGGTTGCCAAGTTCTCAACGGCAGTGACAAGTTGCTCGTAGGAGCATCGGAA
CCCAACATCGGCGGATGACGAACCGGGAGATGATTTAGAGGGCGCGAAAAGATTAGATAGGTGTCCCGGG
GGTTGATGACGAGATACAAGAGCCAATCTTGAAGCCTGATGGCGGGCACCAAGAGAGAGCAATTGCCAAA
AGTTGGCAGGGGAAGGCGAGGCTGGGCCACCGTCCGCTGTTGAAAGAAGCTGTGAATGGGTCATTTTGTA
TTGTATTTTGAGGATAGAGTTGACAGTTGATAGTATGCTTAATATAGCTTGATATACTTATATACTAAGT
AGAAACAAGAGAATTGTAACCTGAAAAAGGGAGAAGACCACTAACAAGACAGATTTTGAGATAAACAGGG
TGGCAATGGCCACTCTATTTATACGCACCCAGTATGCTTGATCTGACCGACTGTGTGTGAGTGTGTGACA
TAAGGGAACTAACTCCATTTGCGCTGTGCTGTACCTTTTTTTTTTCTTCCATTAAACCTGCGATGCTCTT
AATTTCCCCAACTTGCAAGTTGGAGATGGCCGTTGTTCCGGTGGTAGGTCAGGCCGGTGGAAAATGGGTA
GTTTCGTGTCTATGGGTTAAAAAAAACGTCATTTTTGGGCGCATGCCGTTGATGGAGACAAAAATCCCTT
AATTAAGCATCAGCATAGGTGATTAGAAAGAAAGGTTTGACCAGATAAAGGCTGTGTCACTGGAGAACTG
GATCGTGAGGGTTCAATAATTGAAATTATAGGGTGGACGTCAAGACGAAAAGTGAAAAATTACATCCGTA
TAGAATTATATAACTTGATGAGATGAGATGAGTAAATGACAGAAGAATTACCGTTTCATCATTGAACTTC
GATCATTTCAATGCTGGCATGCGAAGGAAAATGAGAAATATCGAGGGAGACGATTCAGAGGAGCAGGACA
AACTATAACCGACTGTTTGTTGGAGGATGCCGTACATAACGAACACTGCTGAAGCTACCATGTCTACAGT
TTAGAGGAATGGGTACAACTCACAGGCGAGGGATGGTGTTCACTCGTGCTAGCAAACGCGGTGGGAGCAA
AAAGTAGAATATTATCTTTTATTCGTGAAACTTCGAACACTGTCATCTAAAGATGCTATATACTAATATA
GGCATACTTGATAATGAAAACTATAAATCGTAAAGACATAAGAGATCCGCTTACTCGCCGTCACGCTTGC
CCTCCACAAGAGCCAAGTCTACCTCTGTCTCAACTGCGTCGTAGGCCTCGTTCAACAGTCTCACAAGATC
CTCAAACTCGTCGTCTGATGCATTATAAGGAGGCGCAAGTATGACATGGTCCCCCTTGAAACCGTCCGCT
GTGCCCGCCCCGGGATAAATTGACAGGTGGCGGCGGAAAGCCTCATCAACCAGCTTCCACGTAAAGCGAA
GGGCTGGCGGAAAGGGCTCCTTAGTGGCCCGATTCTGGACAAATTCGATTCCCCAGAACAGGCCCCTCCC
GCGGATATTCCCGACATACTTGCGCTGGCCTATTGTTGCATTCAGGGCCGCCTCGAACCATCGCCCCTTG
GCCGCACAGCGAGCGACAAGGCCATCCCGGCGAAGCACTTTCTGCACGGCTAGGGCGGCGGCACAACCCA
CGGCATGGGCCTGATAGGTATGCGAATGAACAAAGTAGGAGCTGCCACTCTGCAGCCCGCGGATCACCTT
TTCGTGCGCCAACACGGCTCCCATGGGGGCGTATCCTCCTCCCAGCCCCTTACCCATGGTGAGCAGGTCC
GGATACACGCCCGGGCCCTCCTGCTCAAACGCGAAATACGTGCCCGTCCGGCCACTACCGCACATGACTT
CGTCGAGGATGAGCAGGATGCCGTACCTGTCACACAGCCGGCGGACACCTTGGTAGTAGCCCTTTGGGGC
CGTGATGCATCCCGCTGTGGCGCCTCCTACAGGCTCCGCCACGAAGGCGATGACCGTTTCAGGCCCGACA
GACTGGAACTGTTCATCAAGCTCCTGGACAAGCCTCGCGCTGTACTCTTCCTCGGATTCTCCCTCGAGTT
GCCCGCGGTAGGCATAGGTTGCGCTCACGTAGCTCACGTTATTCAAGACCAACGCATCCAGGAAAGGCGC
CCGTCTTGACACATGGCTCGACACACTCAGCGCGCCGACTGTGTTGCCATGGTATGCGCGCTGCCGGGAC
ACGAGTCGGGTTCGCTGCGGTTGGCCGATCTCAACGTAGTACTGTCTTGCGAGCTTGAGAGCGGAATCCA
TAGCCTCGCTGCCGGATGAGACAAAGAACGCTCGAGAGAGCCCATGTGGGTTTCCCTGAAGAATTTCGTT
CGCTAAGGCTTCGGCGACGGGGGTTGTGAATGCCACGGTGTGCGTGTAGGACACCTTGGACATCTGCTCC
TGAACAGCAGCCAGCACCTCAGGGTTGCCATGCCCGATGATGGCGACGGCCGCACCAGTACACCCATCAA
GGACACGCCGACCAGTACCGAAAGTCACATAGGAACCCTCAGCAGATACCACCGTCGGAGGGATGGAGAT
GAGCGAGTTGTGCAGAACGTGGGATGCCTCAAGATCTAGCTGGCCATTGGTGCCGTTAATCTCCTTTTTC
TCTGATGGGCTGGTTCCCGTCTGGGTTTGAGTATCGGAAACCATTGTGTATTACGATATA
